>Addgene plasmid #68061 | pMpGWB337 | addgene full sequence | sequence record 487277 | Addgene Long Read Sequencing Result
TTTCACGCCCTTTTAAATATCCGATTATTCTAATAAACGCTCTTTTCTCTTAGGTTTACCCGCCAATATA
TCCTGTCAAACACTGATAGTTTAAACTGAAGGCGGGAAACGACAATCTGATCCAAGCTCAAGCTGCTCTA
GCATTCGCCATTCAGGCTGCGCAACTGTTGGGAAGGGCGATCGGTGCGGGCCTCTTCGCTATTACGCCAG
CTGGCGAAAGGGGGATGTGCTGCAAGGCGATTAAGTTGGGTAACGCCAGGGTTTTCCCAGTCACGACGTT
GTAAAACGACGGCCAGTGCCAAGCTTGGGTCTAGAATGAGTCACACACATTGTTGAGAGACATATCAAAA
TAACTCAATTGTAAGGTAAGTTGATAGATTTCCCAGTTAAATGCATTATTTTAACAATATTTGTATCTCA
AATTTTCAAAATCATATCAAATTTGCAGATCTTGATGATGATTCACAACTCTGTCTTCGATTTTTGATTG
TTAACGGGTATCGATATTTGGGTAACTTAAAAAGAATTTGCTAAAGATCTTAAAAAACAGATTAAAAAAA
CCTTTCAAAATAGCTAATCCTTTAAATCCGTTTCACAATATAATGCTCATTGATGATAATCGAAAAGATT
CCATTTTAAAGTGCATATAAATTGCTTAATTATCTCTTTCTGTCTCGTAATATTTTGTTCTCTCCTATTG
GATCGGACCCGCATCTTCTCGATCAGTTCACTATACTAATATTTGGTCAACTTCAAGAGAGATTAGAACT
TCGTTCTCCAAAGTGTAAAGGCCGACAAGCAGAAAAGGAAACTTCAATCAGAAGCCTTCTAGGTTTTCCC
GCGTCCCAAAAAGCGAAGGGAGGACGGGGAGGACGGTGAGGCCAGAAGAAGAAAGCAACAGTAAAATCTC
ATGTGATTGCGTGCATGTCATGGATCTATGGGATGCTAGTCCACCGTTTGGAAGTATGTGCAGAAGGAGA
AAGGCGCGGGAGGCCAAAAGCGACTTCGGCCACCTCTCTACTTTCTAGAAAGTTTGCTCGCAGCTTGTAA
TAAGCGCGGAAAAGGTACTCGAAAAACCGGAGCAATCGGTGTGGTATCAGCAGTCGGGTTCGCTAAACCT
ACGTCTTCTTATTTTGGAATGTTAAATTGAAAGGGCGTGCCGGCCCTAAGCACGGACGATGTGACAGACG
GAGGAGTGTGAGCAATTCGGATGACGATGCTGGCCGGCAGTCACGACAAAGAGTCCGAAGGGGCATGGAC
AGGGCAATATATAAATGGAAAAGAGGCTTTGAATATTCCTAACCCTTCGTCGTCGGCCTCCCAACTTGCC
CTCGCATGCTGAATTGGCCGCCTATCTGCGAATGGCCGGCCGCCGACCCTAAGTCGCAATAACTTGAACG
GAGCCGATGCAAAGTCCTTATCGAACGCTCGTTATTATAAACGGGGCAGACCTAGGTATTTAATTATATC
AAAACCCTCCGCAATTTCGCTAATCATTCCCTAATTTCTTCTACTTTGGCGTCTAGTGCTGTGGTCGCGC
TTGCTCTCAAAGCTCGCTGGGAGGCAGTGGAGCGTCTGGCTTAAAATCGATCGCCGCAACCCTAGAGTTC
CTTTCACTTCTTTCTCTCTTGCGTGGAGAGCATCGACATCGAAGAGCTGCATCTTGTCTTCTGGTATGCG
CCTTGTGCCCTCGTCTCTGTACGTCGTTACGATTGCTCGATATTGTGATTGTCTAGACCTGAAACCCGAC
TGGAGCTTTTACGTGGTGTCGATTGGGGCCTCGAGCGAGTGATTTTTTAGGTTCGTTTTAGCCAAGTACA
TCCCACTTTGGTCAGTCCTGTTATCTCGGTAAGGTGTTCAGTTCGGTCTCTGGTGCGGAGGTGCCTCGTA
AGTTTCCTGCATGATAGATTTGTCTATCCTTGACTTGAAGAGGAGTCGAAGGTCAGCGAGGTTGGCTGTG
TGCTATGGACGTCGGTGCTCCTTGGTTCCGTGCTTCTATGGGTGTTGCCTCAACAGTATTGATGTGCCTG
CAGAAAGGTTGATAACTTCGTATAGCATACATTATACGAAGTTATTCTAGAGTTATCAACAAGTTTGTAC
AAAAAAGCTGAACGAGAAACGTAAAATGATATAAATATCAATATATTAAATTAGATTTTGCATAAAAAAC
AGACTACATAATACTGTAAAACACAACATATCCAGTCACTATGGCGGCCCCTCGAGGGGCCGCATTAGGC
ACCCCAGGCTTTACACTTTATGCTTCCGGCTCGTATAATGTGTGGATTTTGAGTTAGGATCCGTCGAGAT
TTTCAGGAGCTAAGGAAGCTAAAATGGAGAAAAAAATCACTGGATATACCACCGTTGATATATCCCAATG
GCATCGTAAAGAACATTTTGAGGCATTTCAGTCAGTTGCTCAATGTACCTATAACCAGACCGTTCAGCTG
GATATTACGGCCTTTTTAAAGACCGTAAAGAAAAATAAGCACAAGTTTTATCCGGCCTTTATTCACATTC
TTGCCCGCCTGATGAATGCTCATCCGGAATTCCGTATGGCAATGAAAGACGGTGAGCTGGTGATATGGGA
TAGTGTTCACCCTTGTTACACCGTTTTCCATGAGCAAACTGAAACGTTTTCATCGCTCTGGAGTGAATAC
CACGACGATTTCCGGCAGTTTCTACACATATATTCGCAAGATGTGGCGTGTTACGGTGAAAACCTGGCCT
ATTTCCCTAAAGGGTTTATTGAGAATATGTTTTTCGTCTCAGCCAATCCCTGGGTGAGTTTCACCAGTTT
TGATTTAAACGTGGCCAATATGGACAACTTCTTCGCCCCCGTTTTCACCATGGGCAAATATTATACGCAA
GGCGACAAGGTGCTGATGCCGCTGGCGATTCAGGTTCATCATGCCGTTTGTGATGGCTTCCATGTCGGCA
GAATGCTTAATGAATTACAACAGTACTGCGATGAGTGGCAGGGCGGGGCGTAAAGATCTGGATCCGGCTT
ACTAAAAGCCAGATAACAGTATGCGTATTTGCGCGCTGATTTTTGCGGTATAAGAATATATACTGATATG
TATACCCGAAGTATGTCAAAAAGAGGTATGCTATGAAGCAGCGTATTACAGTGACAGTTGACAGCGACAG
CTATCAGTTGCTCAAGGCATATATGATGTCAATATCTCCGGTCTGGTAAGCACAACCATGCAGAATGAAG
CCCGTCGTCTGCGTGCCGAACGCTGGAAAGCGGAAAATCAGGAAGGGATGGCTGAGGTCGCCCGGTTTAT
TGAAATGAACGGCTCTTTTGCTGACGAGAACAGGGGCTGGTGAAATGCAGTTTAAGGTTTACACCTATAA
AAGAGAGAGCCGTTATCGTCTGTTTGTGGATGTACAGAGTGATATTATTGACACGCCCGGGCGACGGATG
GTGATCCCCCTGGCCAGTGCACGTCTGCTGTCAGATAAAGTCTCCCGTGAACTTTACCCGGTGGTGCATA
TCGGGGATGAAAGCTGGCGCATGATGACCACCGATATGGCCAGTGTGCCGGTCTCCGTTATCGGGGAAGA
AGTGGCTGATCTCAGCCACCGCGAAAATGACATCAAAAACGCCATTAACCTGATGTTCTGGGGAATATAA
ATGTCAGGCTCCCTTATACACAGCCAGTCTGCAGGTCGACCATAGTGACTGGATATGTTGTGTTTTACAG
TATTATGTAGTCTGTTTTTTATGCAAAATCTAATTTAATATATTGATATTTATATCATTTTACGTTTCTC
GTTCAGCTTTCTTGTACAAAGTGGTTGATAACAGCGCTTAGCGATCGTTCAAACATTTGGCAATAAAGTT
TCTTAAGATTGAATCCTGTTGCCGGTCTTGCGATGATTATCATATAATTTCTGTTGAATTACGTTAAGCA
TGTAATAATTAACATGTAATGCATGACGTTATTTATGAGATGGGTTTTTATGATTAGAGTCCCGCAATTA
TACATTTAATACGCGATAGAAAACAAAATATAGCGCGCAAACTAGGATAAATTATCGCGCGCGGTGTCAT
CTATGTTACTAGATCGGGAATTGGTTCCGGAACCAATTCGTAATCATGTCATAGCTGTTTCCTGTGTGAA
ATTGTTATCCGCTCACAATTCCACACAACATACGAGCCGGAAGCATAAAGTGTAAAGCCTGGGGTGCCTA
ATGAGTGAGCTATAACTTCGTATAGCATACATTATACGAAGTTATCCACCATGGTGAGCAAGGGCGAGGA
GCTGTTCACCGGGGTGGTGCCCATCCTGGTCGAGCTGGACGGCGACGTAAACGGCCACAAGTTCAGCGTG
TCCGGCGAGGGCGAGGGCGATGCCACCTACGGCAAGCTGACCCTGAAGTTCATCTGCACCACCGGCAAGC
TGCCCGTGCCCTGGCCCACCCTCGTGACCACCTTCGGCTACGGCCTGATGTGCTTCGCCCGCTACCCCGA
CCACATGAAGCAGCACGACTTCTTCAAGTCCGCCATGCCCGAAGGCTACGTCCAGGAGCGCACCATCTTC
TTCAAGGACGACGGCAACTACAAGACCCGCGCCGAGGTGAAGTTCGAGGGCGACACCCTGGTGAACCGCA
TCGAGCTGAAGGGCATCGACTTCAAGGAGGACGGCAACATCCTGGGGCACAAGCTGGAGTACAACTACAA
CAGCCACAACGTCTATATCATGGCCGACAAGCAGAAGAACGGCATCAAGGTGAACTTCAAGATCCGCCAC
AACATCGAGGACGGCAGCGTGCAGCTCGCCGACCACTACCAGCAGAACACCCCCATCGGCGACGGCCCCG
TGCTGCTGCCCGACAACCACTACCTGAGCTACCAGTCCGCCCTGAGCAAAGACCCCAACGAGAAGCGCGA
TCACATGGTCCTGCTGGAGTTCGTGACCGCCGCCGGGATCACTCTCGGCATGGACGAGCTGTACAAGTTG
CAGCCTAAGAAGAAGAGAAAGGTTGGAGGATAGAGCTCGAATTTCCCCGATCGTTCAAACATTTGGCAAT
AAAGTTTCTTAAGATTGAATCCTGTTGCCGGTCTTGCGATGATTATCATATAATTTCTGTTGAATTACGT
TAAGCATGTAATAATTAACATGTAATGCATGACGTTATTTATGAGATGGGTTTTTATGATTAGAGTCCCG
CAATTATACATTTAATACGCGATAGAAAACAAAATATAGCGCGCAAACTAGGATAAATTATCGCGCGCGG
TGTCATCTATGTTACTAGATCGGGAATTGGTTCCGGAACCAATTGGTTCCGGAACCAATTGGTTCCGGAA
CCAATTGGTTCCGGAACCAATTCGTAATCATGTCATAGCTGTTTCCTGTGTGAAATTGTTATCCGCTCAC
AATTCCACACAACATACGAGCCGGAAGCATAAAGTGTAAAGCCTGGGGTGCCTAATGAGTGAGCTAACTC
ACATTAGGCTGAATTAGGCGCGCAGCCATTATAGCAACTATGTTAAAAGTGACAGTTTTCTCTAATCGGG
AATCTTGTCCGTATTGAAAGTTCCCTGTTCAGTGACTGAGCCGCTTAATAATATTTTCAGTTTCGAGTAC
GAGGGAGAGATTGAACAAATTTTGGGGTTTCAGGGCTAAATTCTGCAGGGGCTTTAGTTTTGAGTCGGGT
GAAACTTTCCTAAGTCTTGGCAATGAACTCACATTCGCCATTGTACCTATTAAATGACCCAAACATCCTT
GACAACAAATTGACAAGTACGGGAACATGATCTTCAATATGAAATTTAATATGTCCTTTATGTTGGCTTT
CCTCATCAATGATTGGAAACTCACATACAAAGAAAAGCGTGATATAATAAATCACTAGAATCTTCTCCGC
TTTCTAAGACAGTAATGATGGATCCACGTGAGTGTGAAACATCAATATCAACATCGGTAGGAGTAGAGAA
GTTTCTAAATCAGAAAAAGTGAATAGACAAGACAACTTACTCCTTGAACGAGAATATTCCTCGAGAAAGA
GGGAAAAGAGTAAAAAGAGTAAAAAGCCATGGTACAGAATAGCCCATTCCATGGTTATTGCAGTCAAACC
GCTACGCCAGCAAAAACGGAACGAAACTAAACCCGTTCCACAAATTGCGAAAGATGGAATGTATTCGCCA
TGTATATTTCGAGATTATTATGAGACTTCCGGTCCCGGGAAGATGGCCTGGGTTCACCGGGATCAGCCGA
ATTCCGACGTGATGGAGCACGGCCATGCATACTTCTAGAGAAGTCGGCCACCGTGAAATTCGACGACGAG
ATGGTACTAGAATCACCGGGACAGTACACACCTCGTTCATGGCCTCGAGCATTCGATGTCGCTCTCACCT
GCACAGCCTCGAGGTATCGAGAGGGTTCTAGGATGGACCAGCGATGTCTCGAGGAATTTAGAAAGATTTC
ATGCGCTCGTTGTGTGAGAGCCAAGGAAGCACATTATGGGGCCTATAAGTACCACGCAAGGGCCTGGGGT
TCCCATCAATCAAATCAGTGTTCAGACGATTTCCTCAAGCGATCATTGCACCGTGATCAGTGAAGCACAG
ACTTCAAGCTTTTGGCTTGCCTACTTCCACGTTCCCATCCGAGATCGACACCGAATTGTTGAGTTCTGTC
TGATCTTCCTGCAGTCGAGAGCGAAGTTCCACCATCTAGAGTTATCAACAAGTTTGTACAAAAAAGCAGG
CTCCGCGGCCGCCCCCTTCACCATGTCCAATTTACTGACCGTACACCAAAATTTGCCTGCATTACCGGTC
GATGCAACGAGTGATGAGGTTCGCAAGAACCTGATGGACATGTTCAGGGATCGCCAGGCGTTTTCTGAGC
ATACCTGGAAAATGCTTCTGTCCGTTTGCCGGTCGTGGGCGGCATGGTGCAAGTTGAATAACCGGAAATG
GTTTCCCGCAGAACCTGAAGATGTTCGCGATTATCTTCTATATCTTCAGGCGCGCGGTCTGGCAGTAAAA
ACTATCCAGCAACATTTGGGCCAGCTAAACATGCTTCATCGTCGGTCCGGGCTGCCACGACCAAGTGACA
GCAATGCTGTTTCACTGGTTATGCGGCGGATCCGAAAAGAAAACGTTGATGCCGGTGAACGTGCAAAACA
GGCTCTAGCGTTCGAACGCACTGATTTCGACCAGGTTCGTTCACTCATGGAAAATAGCGATCGCTGCCAG
GATATACGTAATCTGGCATTTCTGGGGATTGCTTATAACACCCTGTTACGTATAGCCGAAATTGCCAGGA
TCAGGGTTAAAGATATCTCACGTACTGACGGTGGGAGAATGTTAATCCATATTGGCAGAACGAAAACGCT
GGTTAGCACCGCAGGTGTAGAGAAGGCACTTAGCCTGGGGGTAACTAAACTGGTCGAGCGATGGATTTCC
GTCTCTGGTGTAGCTGATGATCCGAATAACTACCTGTTTTGCCGGGTCAGAAAAAATGGTGTTGCCGCGC
CATCTGCCACCAGCCAGCTATCAACTCGCGCCCTGGAAGGGATTTTTGAAGCAACTCATCGATTGATTTA
CGGCGCTAAGGATGACTCTGGTCAGAGATACCTGGCCTGGTCTGGACACAGTGCCCGTGTCGGAGCCGCG
CGAGATATGGCCCGCGCTGGAGTTTCAATACCGGAGATCATGCAAGCTGGTGGCTGGACCAATGTAAATA
TTGTCATGAACTATATCCGTAACCTGGATAGTGAAACAGGGGCAATGGTGCGCCTGCTGGAAGATGGCGA
TAAGGGTGGGCGCGCCGACCCAGCTTTCTTGTACAAAGTGGTTGATAACAGCATGGCTAGTGAAGCTCGA
AAAACAAAGAAAAAAATCAAAGGGATTCAGCAAGCCACTGCAGGAGTCTCACAAGACACTTCGGAAAATC
CTAACAAAACAATAGTTCCTGCAGCATTACCACAGCTCACCCCTACCTTGGTGTCACTGCTGGAGGTGAT
TGAACCCGAGGTGTTGTATGCAGGATATGATAGCTCTGTTCCAGATTCAGCATGGAGAATTATGACCACA
CTCAACATGTTAGGTGGGCGTCAAGTGATTGCAGCAGTGAAATGGGCAAAGGCGATACCAGGCTTCAGAA
ACTTACACCTGGATGACCAAATGACCCTGCTACAGTACTCATGGATGTTTCTCATGGCATTTGCCCTGGG
TTGGAGATCATACAGACAATCAAGTGGAAACCTGCTCTGCTTTGCTCCTGATCTGATTATTAATGAGCAG
AGAATGTCTCTACCCTGCATGTATGACCAATGTAAACACATGCTGTTTGTCTCCTCTGAATTACAAAGAT
TGCAGGTATCCTATGAAGAGTATCTCTGTATGAAAACCTTACTGCTTCTCTCCTCAGTTCCTAAGGAAGG
TCTGAAGAGCCAAGAGTTATTTGATGAGATTCGAATGACTTATATCAAAGAGCTAGGAAAAGCCATCGTC
AAAAGGGAAGGGAACTCCAGTCAGAACTGGCAACGGTTTTACCAACTGACAAAACTTCTGGACTCCATGC
ATGAGGTGGTTGAGAATCTCCTTACCTACTGCTTCCAGACATTTTTGGATAAGACCATGAGTATTGAATT
CCCAGAGATGTTAGCTGAAATCATCACTAATCAGATACCAAAATATTCAAATGGAAATATCAAGAAGCTG
CTGTTTCATCAAAAATAGAGCTCGAATTTCCCCGATCGTTCAAACATTTGGCAATAAAGTTTCTTAAGAT
TGAATCCTGTTGCCGGTCTTGCGATGATTATCATATAATTTCTGTTGAATTACGTTAAGCATGTAATAAT
TAACATGTAATGCATGACGTTATTTATGAGATGGGTTTTTATGATTAGAGTCCCGCAATTATACATTTAA
TACGCGATAGAAAACAAAATATAGCGCGCAAACTAGGATAAATTATCGCGCGCGGTGTCATCTATGTTAC
TAGATCGGGAATTGGTTCCGGAACCAATTCGTAATCATGTCATAGCTGTTTCCTGTGTGAAATTGTTATC
CGCTCACAATTCCACACAACATACGAGCCGGAAGCATAAAGTGTAAAGCCTGGGGTGCCTAATGAGTGAG
CTAACTCACATTAGGCTGAATTAGGCGCGCCTATTTCTGAATTCAACACATTGCGGACGTTTTTAATGTA
CTGAATTAACGCCGAATTAATTCGGGGGATCTGGATTTTAGTACTGGATTTTGGTTTTAGGAATTAGAAA
TTTTATTGATAGAAGTATTTTACAAATACAAATACATACTAAGGGTTTCTTATATGCTCAACACATGAGC
GAAACCCTATAGGAACCCTAATTCCCTTATCTGGGAACTACTCACACATTATTATGGAGAAACTCGAGTT
AGTATATAGTCCTTCCATCACCCTCTGTGATAATCTCCTTAAAACTTGCTCCCCCAGGAATCATAGGCAG
AACGTGCTCCTGGTGGGGAACTATCACATCCAGTAAATAAGGACCGGGAGAATCTAGCATAGTTTGAATT
GCTGCTCTTAGTTCATCCTTCTTCACCACACGCGCATTTGGCACCTTGAAACCGTCTGCAACTGTACAGA
AGTCGGGGTAGATCTGCTCCTCGTGATCTGGATCACCTAAGTAAGTATGTGCTCTGTTGGCCTTGTAGAA
TCTATCCTCCAATTGTACGACCATTCCTAGATGTTGGTTGTTTAAGATCATGATCTTCACGGGTAACTTC
TCCACAAAAATTGTAGCCAACTCCTGTACGTTCATCACAAAGCTACCATCGCCATCGATGTCGATCACAG
GAATATCTGGTTGAGTTGCGGCAGCCCCCAAAGCAGAAGGAAGTCCGAATCCCATGGCTCCAAGACCTCC
AGATGTCAACCAACGCCGCGGTTCGTTGTACTTGAACCACTGGGCTGCCCACATTTGATGTTGGCCAACA
CCAGTAGATATGATGGCATTTCCACCAGTGAGTTCGTACAGCGTCTGTATGGCAGATTGAGGAGCAATGG
CATCCTCGAATACGGGAAACTTCATTGGCCATTTCTGCTTTTGTTCTTCTAGTTCTGCCACCCAGTTGGA
GAAGTCGAAAGTCCTCTTTTGACTCTTCAAGAGGGCATTGATTTCACTTAGCGCAGGTTTCACATCAGCA
CACATGGACACATGGGGCTGTTTGTTCTTTCCAATTTCAGCAGGGTCAATATCGATATGAACGATGCTGG
ACCTGCTAGCAAAAGTCTCCAGTTTACCAGTCACTCGATCGTCGAAACGCACTCCAAATGCCAACAACAG
ATCTGCTTGGTCCACGGCGTAGTTGGCGTAAACAGTTCCATGCATTCCAAGCATTTTCAAACTTAATGGA
TCAGACTCGGGATACGCTCCCAAACCCATTAAAGTCGATGTGATAGGAATTCCGGTAAGCTCGACAAATT
CCCTCAACTCTTCGCTGGCGTGATTGCAACCTCCTCCAGAATACACTACAGGCTTCTTAGAACTAGAAAT
GAGTCTTATAATCTGCTCGATTAACGTTGGTTCCGGTGGCCGAGGCAGTCGTTGTAAGTAGCCCTTCAGT
TGCATTGGCTGAGACCAATCTGGAATAGCCATTTGCTGTTGCACGTCCTTGGGAATATCTACCAAGACTG
GGCCCGGCCTACCTGAAGCTGCCAAAAAGAAAGCCTCCCTGATTACGCGAGGGATGTCATCAATGTTCAT
AACAAGGTAATTGTGCTTGGTGATCGATCTCGTAACCTCCACAATTGGAGTTTCTTGAAAAGCATCGGTA
CCAATCATCCTACTGGATACTTGACCTGTAATGGCCACTAGTGGCACACTGTCCAAGAGGGCATCAGCGA
GCCCGGTAACAAGATTGGTCGCTCCAGGACCGGATGTGGCTATACAAACCCCTACTCGTCCAGACGATTT
AGCATAACCTTCAGCAGCGAAAATCTCCCCCTGCTCGTGGCGACAGAGAATGTTGCGGATGCTGCTGGAA
CGTGTAAGAGCCTGGTGAATCTCCATAGACGCTCCGCCGGGATAAGCGAACACCGTTCTAATCCCTTCTC
GCTCAAGAGCCTCCACCAAAATGTCGGCTCCTTTGCGGGGCTCGTCATCCTTGTAGCGAGACTGAAAGTC
GGACGGGGTTGGTGCAACGAGTGACTTCCCGCTGCTAAGCCGTGGTCCACTCACATCGACTGCAGACTGG
ATCTTCTCGCTAACAGCTTGGGCTTTCACTTCCAGTGAACGCTCAGTCTTCCGAGAGGTGTTGTATGCAT
GTCCCCTCAGAGCGGCTCCCGAGAAGAAACCACTCCTCACCTTTAGCTCTTTAGCTCCCTTGCAACAAGA
CCTTGCCGATGGCTGCACCTTCTCCAGGCTCGCTATGCTCAAAGGCACAGCTGCGCATCCACTAATTGAC
GCCATGCTCGAGAGAGATAGATTTGTAGAGAGAGACTGGTGATTTCAGCGTGTCCTCTCCAAATGAAATG
AACTTCCTTATATAGAGGAAGGGTCTTGCGAAGGATAGTGGGATTGTGCGTCATCCCTTACGTCAGTGGA
GATATCACATCAATCCACTTGCTTTGAAGACGTGGTTGGAACGTCTTCTTTTTCCACGATGCTCCTCGTG
GGTGGGGGTCCATCTTTGGGACCACTGTCGGCAGAGGCATCTTGAACGATAGCCTTTCCTTTATCGCAAT
TATGGCATTTGTAGGTGCCACCTTCCTTTTCTACTGTCCTTTTGATGAAGTGACAGATAGCTGGGCAATG
GAATCCGAGGAGGTTTCCCGATATTACCCTTTGTTGAAAAGTCTCAATAGCCCTTTGGTCTTCTGAGACT
GTATCTTTGATATTCTTGGAGTAGACGAGAGTGTCGTGCTCCACCATGTTCACATCAATCCACTTGCTTT
GAAGACGTGGTTGGAACGTCTTCTTTTTCCACGATGCTCCTCGTGGGTGGGGGTCCATCTTTGGGACCAC
TGTCGGCAGAGGCATCTTGAACGATAGCCTTTCCTTTATCGCAATGATGGCATTTGTAGGTGCCACCTTC
CTTTTCTACTGTCCTTTTGATGAAGTGACAGATAGCTGGGCAATGGAATCCGAGGAGGTTTCCCGATATT
ACCCTTTGTTGAAAAGTCTCAATAGCCCTTTGGTCTTCTGAGACTGTATCTTTGATATTCTTGGAGTAGA
CGAGAGTGTCGTGCTCCACCATGTTGGCAAGCTGCTCTAGCCAATACGCAAACCGAATTCAGAAATAAAT
TCAGCCTAATTCGGCGTTAATTCAGTACATTAAAAACGTCCGCAATGTGTTATTAAGTTGTCTAAGCGTC
AATTTGTTTACACCACAATATATCCTGCCACCAGCCAGCCAACAGCTCCCCGACCGGCAGCTCGGCACAA
AATCACCACTCGATACAGGCAGCCCATCAGTCCGGGACGGCGTCAGCGGGAGAGCCGTTGTAAGGCGGCA
GACTTTGCTCATGTTACCGATGCTATTCGGAAGAACGGCAACTAAGCTGCCGGGTTTGAAACACGGATGA
TCTCGCGGAGGGTAGCATGTTGATTGTAACGATGACAGAGCGTTGCTGCCTGTGATCAATTCGGGCACGA
ACCCAGTGGACATAAGCCTGTTCGGTTCGTAAGCTGTAATGCAAGTAGCGTATGCGCTCACGCAACTGGT
CCAGAACCTTGACCGAACGCAGCGGTGGTAACGGCGCAGTGGCGGTTTTCATGGCTTGTTATGACTGTTT
TTTTGGGGTACAGTCTATGCCTCGGGCATCCAAGCAGCAAGCGCGTTACGCCGTGGGTCGATGTTTGATG
TTATGGAGCAGCAACGATGTTACGCAGCAGGGCAGTCGCCCTAAAACAAAGTTAAACATCATGGGGGAAG
CGGTGATCGCCGAAGTATCGACTCAACTATCAGAGGTAGTTGGCGTCATCGAGCGCCATCTCGAACCGAC
GTTGCTGGCCGTACATTTGTACGGCTCCGCAGTGGATGGCGGCCTGAAGCCACACAGTGATATTGATTTG
CTGGTTACGGTGACCGTAAGGCTTGATGAAACAACGCGGCGAGCTTTGATCAACGACCTTTTGGAAACTT
CGGCTTCCCCTGGAGAGAGCGAGATTCTCCGCGCTGTAGAAGTCACCATTGTTGTGCACGACGACATCAT
TCCGTGGCGTTATCCAGCTAAGCGCGAACTGCAATTTGGAGAATGGCAGCGCAATGACATTCTTGCAGGT
ATCTTCGAGCCAGCCACGATCGACATTGATCTGGCTATCTTGCTGACAAAAGCAAGAGAACATAGCGTTG
CCTTGGTAGGTCCAGCGGCGGAGGAACTCTTTGATCCGGTTCCTGAACAGGATCTATTTGAGGCGCTAAA
TGAAACCTTAACGCTATGGAACTCGCCGCCCGACTGGGCTGGCGATGAGCGAAATGTAGTGCTTACGTTG
TCCCGCATTTGGTACAGCGCAGTAACCGGCAAAATCGCGCCGAAGGATGTCGCTGCCGACTGGGCAATGG
AGCGCCTGCCGGCCCAGTATCAGCCCGTCATACTTGAAGCTAGACAGGCTTATCTTGGACAAGAAGAAGA
TCGCTTGGCCTCGCGCGCAGATCAGTTGGAAGAATTTGTCCACTACGTGAAAGGCGAGATCACCAAGGTA
GTCGGCAAATAATGTCTAGCTAGAAATTCGTTCAAGCCGACGCCGCTTCGCGGCGCGGCTTAACTCAAGC
GTTAGATGCACTAAGCACATAATTGCTCACAGCCAAACTATCAGGTCAAGTCTGCTTTTATTATTTTTAA
GCGTGCATAATAAGCCCTACACAAATTGGGAGATATATCATGCATGACCAAAATCCCTTAACGTGAGTTT
TCGTTCCACTGAGCGTCAGACCCCGTAGAAAAGATCAAAGGATCTTCTTGAGATCCTTTTTTTCTGCGCG
TAATCTGCTGCTTGCAAACAAAAAAACCACCGCTACCAGCGGTGGTTTGTTTGCCGGATCAAGAGCTACC
AACTCTTTTTCCGAAGGTAACTGGCTTCAGCAGAGCGCAGATACCAAATACTGTCCTTCTAGTGTAGCCG
TAGTTAGGCCACCACTTCAAGAACTCTGTAGCACCGCCTACATACCTCGCTCTGCTAATCCTGTTACCAG
TGGCTGCTGCCAGTGGCGATAAGTCGTGTCTTACCGGGTTGGACTCAAGACGATAGTTACCGGATAAGGC
GCAGCGGTCGGGCTGAACGGGGGGTTCGTGCACACAGCCCAGCTTGGAGCGAACGACCTACACCGAACTG
AGATACCTACAGCGTGAGCTATGAGAAAGCGCCACGCTTCCCGAAGGGAGAAAGGCGGACAGGTATCCGG
TAAGCGGCAGGGTCGGAACAGGAGAGCGCACGAGGGAGCTTCCAGGGGGAAACGCCTGGTATCTTTATAG
TCCTGTCGGGTTTCGCCACCTCTGACTTGAGCGTCGATTTTTGTGATGCTCGTCAGGGGGGCGGAGCCTA
TGGAAAAACGCCAGCAACGCGGCCTTTTTACGGTTCCTGGCCTTTTGCTGGCCTTTTGCTCACATGTTCT
TTCCTGCGTTATCCCCTGATTCTGTGGATAACCGTATTACCGCCTTTGAGTGAGCTGATACCGCTCGCCG
CAGCCGAACGACCGAGCGCAGCGAGTCAGTGAGCGAGGAAGCGGAAGAGCGCCTGATGCGGTATTTTCTC
CTTACGCATCTGTGCGGTATTTCACACCGCATATGGTGCACTCTCAGTACAATCTGCTCTGATGCCGCAT
AGTTAAGCCAGTATACACTCCGCTATCGCTACGTGACTGGGTCATGGCTGCGCCCCGACACCCGCCAACA
CCCGCTGACGCGCCCTGACGGGCTTGTCTGCTCCCGGCATCCGCTTACAGACAAGCTGTGACCGTCTCCG
GGAGCTGCATGTGTCAGAGGTTTTCACCGTCATCACCGAAACGCGCGAGGCAGGGTGCCTTGATGTGGGC
GCCGGCGGTCGAGTGGCGACGGCGCGGCTTGTCCGCGCCCTGGTAGATTGCCTGGCCGTAGGCCAGCCAT
TTTTGAGCGGCCAGCGGCCGCGATAGGCCGACGCGAAGCGGCGGGGCGTAGGGAGCGCAGCGACCGAAGG
GTAGGCGCTTTTTGCAGCTCTTCGGCTGTGCGCTGGCCAGACAGTTATGCACAGGCCAGGCGGGTTTTAA
GAGTTTTAATAAGTTTTAAAGAGTTTTAGGCGGAAAAATCGCCTTTTTTCTCTTTTATATCAGTCACTTA
CATGTGTGACCGGTTCCCAATGTACGGCTTTGGGTTCCCAATGTACGGGTTCCGGTTCCCAATGTACGGC
TTTGGGTTCCCAATGTACGTGCTATCCACAGGAAAGAGACCTTTTCGACCTTTTTCCCCTGCTAGGGCAA
TTTGCCCTAGCATCTGCTCCGTACATTAGGAACCGGCGGATGCTTCGCCCTCGATCAGGTTGCGGTAGCG
CATGACTAGGATCGGGCCAGCCTGCCCCGCCTCCTCCTTCAAATCGTACTCCGGCAGGTCATTTGACCCG
ATCAGCTTGCGCACGGTGAAACAGAACTTCTTGAACTCTCCGGCGCTGCCACTGCGTTCGTAGATCGTCT
TGAACAACCATCTGGCTTCTGCCTTGCCTGCGGCGCGGCGTGCCAGGCGGTAGAGAAAACGGCCGATGCC
GGGATCGATCAAAAAGTAATCGGGGTGAACCGTCAGCACGTCCGGGTTCTTGCCTTCTGTGATCTCGCGG
TACATCCAATCAGCTAGCTCGATCTCGATGTACTCCGGCCGCCCGGTTTCGCTCTTTACGATCTTGTAGC
GGCTAATCAAGGCTTCACCCTCGGATACCGTCACCAGGCGGCCGTTCTTGGCCTTCTTCGTACGCTGCAT
GGCAACGTGCGTGGTGTTTAACCGAATGCAGGTTTCTACCAGGTCGTCTTTCTGCTTTCCGCCATCGGCT
CGCCGGCAGAACTTGAGTACGTCCGCAACGTGTGGACGGAACACGCGGCCGGGCTTGTCTCCCTTCCCTT
CCCGGTATCGGTTCATGGATTCGGTTAGATGGGAAACCGCCATCAGTACCAGGTCGTAATCCCACACACT
GGCCATGCCGGCCGGCCCTGCGGAAACCTCTACGTGCCCGTCTGGAAGCTCGTAGCGGATCACCTCGCCA
GCTCGTCGGTCACGCTTCGACAGACGGAAAACGGCCACGTCCATGATGCTGCGACTATCGCGGGTGCCCA
CGTCATAGAGCATCGGAACGAAAAAATCTGGTTGCTCGTCGCCCTTGGGCGGCTTCCTAATCGACGGCGC
ACCGGCTGCCGGCGGTTGCCGGGATTCTTTGCGGATTCGATCAGCGGCCGCTTGCCACGATTCACCGGGG
CGTGCTTCTGCCTCGATGCGTTGCCGCTGGGCGGCCTGCGCGGCCTTCAACTTCTCCACCAGGTCATCAC
CCAGCGCCGCGCCGATTTGTACCGGGCCGGATGGTTTGCGACCGCTCACGCCGATTCCTCGGGCTTGGGG
GTTCCAGTGCCATTGCAGGGCCGGCAGACAACCCAGCCGCTTACGCCTGGCCAACCGCCCGTTCCTCCAC
ACATGGGGCATTCCACGGCGTCGGTGCCTGGTTGTTCTTGATTTTCCATGCCGCCTCCTTTAGCCGCTAA
AATTCATCTACTCATTTATTCATTTGCTCATTTACTCTGGTAGCTGCGCGATGTATTCAGATAGCAGCTC
GGTAATGGTCTTGCCTTGGCGTACCGCGTACATCTTCAGCTTGGTGTGATCCTCCGCCGGCAACTGAAAG
TTGACCCGCTTCATGGCTGGCGTGTCTGCCAGGCTGGCCAACGTTGCAGCCTTGCTGCTGCGTGCGCTCG
GACGGCCGGCACTTAGCGTGTTTGTGCTTTTGCTCATTTTCTCTTTACCTCATTAACTCAAATGAGTTTT
GATTTAATTTCAGCGGCCAGCGCCTGGACCTCGCGGGCAGCGTCGCCCTCGGGTTCTGATTCAAGAACGG
TTGTGCCGGCGGCGGCAGTGCCTGGGTAGCTCACGCGCTGCGTGATACGGGACTCAAGAATGGGCAGCTC
GTACCCGGCCAGCGCCTCGGCAACCTCACCGCCGATGCGCGTGCCTTTGATCGCCCGCGACACGACAAAG
GCCGCTTGTAGCCTTCCATCCGTGACCTCAATGCGCTGCTTAACCAGCTCCACCAGGTCGGCGGTGGCCC
ATATGTCGTAAGGGCTTGGCTGCACCGGAATCAGCACGAAGTCGGCTGCCTTGATCGCGGACACAGCCAA
GTCCGCCGCCTGGGGCGCTCCGTCGATCACTACGAAGTCGCGCCGGCCGATGGCCTTCACGTCGCGGTCA
ATCGTCGGGCGGTCGATGCCGACAACGGTTAGCGGTTGATCTTCCCGCACGGCCGCCCAATCGCGGGCAC
TGCCCTGGGGATCGGAATCGACTAACAGAACATCGGCCCCGGCGAGTTGCAGGGCGCGGGCTAGATGGGT
TGCGATGGTCGTCTTGCCTGACCCGCCTTTCTGGTTAAGTACAGCGATAACCTTCATGCGTTCCCCTTGC
GTATTTGTTTATTTACTCATCGCATCATATACGCAGCGACCGCATGACGCAAGCTGTTTTACTCAAATAC
ACATCACCTTTTTAGACGGCGGCGCTCGGTTTCTTCAGCGGCCAAGCTGGCCGGCCAGGCCGCCAGCTTG
GCATCAGACAAACCGGCCAGGATTTCATGCAGCCGCACGGTTGAGACGTGCGCGGGCGGCTCGAACACGT
ACCCGGCCGCGATCATCTCCGCCTCGATCTCTTCGGTAATGAAAAACGGTTCGTCCTGGCCGTCCTGGTG
CGGTTTCATGCTTGTTCCTCTTGGCGTTCATTCTCGGCGGCCGCCAGGGCGTCGGCCTCGGTCAATGCGT
CCTCACGGAAGGCACCGCGCCGCCTGGCCTCGGTGGGCGTCACTTCCTCGCTGCGCTCAAGTGCGCGGTA
CAGGGTCGAGCGATGCACGCCAAGCAGTGCAGCCGCCTCTTTCACGGTGCGGCCTTCCTGGTCGATCAGC
TCGCGGGCGTGCGCGATCTGTGCCGGGGTGAGGGTAGGGCGGGGGCCAAACTTCACGCCTCGGGCCTTGG
CGGCCTCGCGCCCGCTCCGGGTGCGGTCGATGATTAGGGAACGCTCGAACTCGGCAATGCCGGCGAACAC
GGTCAACACCATGCGGCCGGCCGGCGTGGTGGTGTCGGCCCACGGCTCTGCCAGGCTACGCAGGCCCGCG
CCGGCCTCCTGGATGCGCTCGGCAATGTCCAGTAGGTCGCGGGTGCTGCGGGCCAGGCGGTCTAGCCTGG
TCACTGTCACAACGTCGCCAGGGCGTAGGTGGTCAAGCATCCTGGCCAGCTCCGGGCGGTCGCGCCTGGT
GCCGGTGATCTTCTCGGAAAACAGCTTGGTGCAGCCGGCCGCGTGCAGTTCGGCCCGTTGGTTGGTCAAG
TCCTGGTCGTCGGTGCTGACGCGGGCATAGCCCAGCAGGCCAGCGGCGGCGCTCTTGTTCATGGCGTAAT
GTCTCCGGTTCTAGTCGCAAGTATTCTACTTTATGCGACTAAAACACGCGACAAGAAAACGCCAGGAAAA
GGGCAGGGCGGCAGCCTGTCGCGTAACTTAGGACTTGTGCGACATGTCGTTTTCAGAAGACGGCTGCACT
GAACGTCAGAAGCCGACTGCACTATAGCAGCGGAGGGGTTGGATCAAAGTACTTTGATCCCGAGGGGAAC
CCTGTGGTTGGCATGCACATACAAATGGACGAACGGATAAACCT
Features (pLannotate 1.2.2; 41 found; start..end, strand, type, name):
     54..78      -  misc_feature   RB T-DNA repeat: right border repeat from nopaline C58 T-DNA
    144..298     -  CDS            lacZα (fragment): LacZα fragment of β-galactosidase; lacZ fragment
   2042..2075    +  protein_bind   loxP: Cre-mediated recombination occurs in the 8-bp core sequence (GCATACAT). Cre recombinase
   2089..2213    +  protein_bind   attR1: mutant version of attR; recombination site for the Gateway® LR reaction LR Clonase™
   2250..2280    +  promoter       lac UV5 promoter: E. coli lac promoter with an "up" mutation
   2304..2333    +  promoter       cat promoter (fragment): promoter of the E. coli cat gene encoding chloramphenicol acetyltransferase
   2334..2993    +  CDS            CmR: chloramphenicol acetyltransferase; cat; confers resistance to chloramphenicol
   3172..3330    +  CDS            ccdA (fragment): CCDA_ECO57 - Also known as H, letA. Experimental evidence at protein level: Swiss-Prot protein existence level 1. Antitoxin component of a type II toxin-antitoxin (TA) system which inhibits the post-segregational killing (PSK) of plasmid-free cells, also referred to as a plasmid addiction system. Binds to and blocks the activity of CcdB; will also remove bound CcdB protein from the CcdB-GyrA complex by forming a CcdA-CcdB complex, a process termed rejuvenation. Functions as a transcriptional corepressor for the ccdAB operon, repression also requires CcdB (By similarity). From Escherichia coli
   3335..3637    +  CDS            ccdB: CCDB_ECOLI - Also known as G, letB, letD. Experimental evidence at protein level: Swiss-Prot protein existence level 1. Toxic component of a type II toxin-antitoxin (TA) system, functioning in plasmid maintainence. Responsible for the post- segregational killing (PSK) of plasmid-free cells, also referred to as a plasmid addiction system. Half-life of over 2 hours. Cell killing by CcdB is accompanied by filamentation, defects in chromosome and plasmid segregation, defects in cell division, formation of anucleate cells, decreased DNA synthesis and plasmid loss. Interferes with the activity of DN
   3681..3805    -  protein_bind   attR2: mutant version of attR; recombination site for the Gateway® LR reaction LR Clonase™
   3823..4075    +  terminator     NOS terminator: nopaline synthase terminator and poly(A) signal
   4130..4152    -  protein_bind   lac operator (fragment): The lac repressor binds to the lac operator to inhibit transcription in E. coli. This inhibition can be relieved by adding lactose or isopropyl-β-D-thiogalactopyranoside (IPTG). lac repressor encoded by lacI
   4156..4186    -  promoter       lac promoter: promoter for the E. coli lac operon
   4212..4245    +  protein_bind   loxP: Cre-mediated recombination occurs in the 8-bp core sequence (GCATACAT). Cre recombinase
   4251..4967    +  CDS            Citrine: Citrine is a basic (constitutively fluorescent) yellow fluorescent protein published in 2001, derived from Aequorea victoria. It has moderate acid sensitivity.
   5019..5271    +  terminator     NOS terminator: nopaline synthase terminator and poly(A) signal
   5374..5396    -  protein_bind   lac operator (fragment): The lac repressor binds to the lac operator to inhibit transcription in E. coli. This inhibition can be relieved by adding lactose or isopropyl-β-D-thiogalactopyranoside (IPTG). lac repressor encoded by lacI
   5400..5430    -  promoter       lac promoter: promoter for the E. coli lac operon
   5445..5466    -  protein_bind   CAP binding site: CAP binding activates transcription in the presence of cAMP. E. coli catabolite activator protein
   6698..6722    +  protein_bind   attB1: mutant version of attB; recombination site for the Gateway® BP reaction BP Clonase™
   6743..7771    +  CDS            cre: RECR_BPP1 - Experimental evidence at protein level: Swiss-Prot protein existence level 1. Catalyzes site-specific recombination between two 34-base- pair LOXP sites. Its role is to maintain the phage genome as a monomeric unit-copy plasmid in the lysogenic state. From Escherichia phage P1 (Bacteriophage P1).
   7788..7812    -  protein_bind   attB2: mutant version of attB; recombination site for the Gateway® BP reaction BP Clonase™
   7790..8695    +  CDS            Nr3c1 (fragment): GCR_RAT - Also known as Grl. Experimental evidence at protein level: Swiss-Prot protein existence level 1. [Isoform A]: Has transcriptional activation and repression activity. Mediates glucocorticoid-induced apoptosis. Promotes accurate chromosome segregation during mitosis. May act as a tumor suppressor. May play a negative role in adipogenesis through the regulation of lipolytic and antilipogenic gene expression. From Rattus norvegicus (Rat).
   8714..8966    +  terminator     NOS terminator: nopaline synthase terminator and poly(A) signal
   9021..9043    -  protein_bind   lac operator (fragment): The lac repressor binds to the lac operator to inhibit transcription in E. coli. This inhibition can be relieved by adding lactose or isopropyl-β-D-thiogalactopyranoside (IPTG). lac repressor encoded by lacI
   9047..9077    -  promoter       lac promoter: promoter for the E. coli lac operon
   9092..9113    -  protein_bind   CAP binding site: CAP binding activates transcription in the presence of cAMP. E. coli catabolite activator protein
   9198..9372    -  polyA_signal   CaMV poly(A) signal: cauliflower mosaic virus polyadenylation signal
   9382..11127   -  CDS            ALS SURB (fragment): ILVB2_TOBAC - Experimental evidence at protein level: Swiss-Prot protein existence level 1. From Nicotiana tabacum (Common tobacco).
  11455..12131   -  promoter       CaMV 35S promoter (enhanced): cauliflower mosaic virus 35S promoter with a duplicated enhancer region
  12326..12350   -  misc_feature   LB T-DNA repeat: left border repeat from nopaline C58 T-DNA
  12609..12632   +  promoter       Pc promoter (fragment): intI1 (promoter lies within the coding sequence); class 1 integron promoter
  12808..12864   +  CDS            GmR (fragment): gentamycin acetyltransferase; aacC1; confers resistance to gentamycin
  12875..13662   +  CDS            SmR (fragment): aminoglycoside adenylyltransferase (Murphy, 1985); aadA; confers resistance to spectinomycin and streptomycin
  13908..14496   +  rep_origin     ori: high-copy-number ColE1/pMB1/pBR322/pUC origin of replication
  14682..14822   -  misc_feature   bom: basis of mobility region from pBR322
  14924..14963   -  CDS            rop (fragment): Rop protein, which maintains plasmids at low copy number; rop
  15166..15360   -  rep_origin     pVS1 oriV: origin of replication for the Pseudomonas plasmid pVS1 (Heeb et al., 2000)
  15426..16499   -  CDS            pVS1 RepA: replication protein from the Pseudomonas plasmid pVS1 (Heeb et al., 2000)
  16928..17557   -  CDS            pVS1 StaA: stability protein from the Pseudomonas plasmid pVS1 (Heeb et al., 2000)
  18117..18518   -  CDS            Y4CG_SINFN (fragment): Protein inferred from homology: Swiss-Prot protein existence level 3. From Sinorhizobium fredii (strain NBRC 101917 / NGR234).
