>Addgene plasmid #68061 | pMpGWB337 | analyzer sequence | sequence record 124390
TTTCACGCCCTTTTAAATATCCGATTATTCTAATAAACGCTCTTTTCTCTTAGGTTTACCCGCCAATATA
TCCTGTCAAACACTGATAGTTTAAACTGAAGGCGGGAAACGACAATCTGATCCAAGCTCAAGCTGCTCTA
GCATTCGCCATTCAGGCTGCGCAACTGTTGGGAAGGGCGATCGGTGCGGGCCTCTTCGCTATTACGCCAG
CTGGCGAAAGGGGGATGTGCTGCAAGGCGATTAAGTTGGGTAACGCCAGGGTTTTCCCAGTCACGACGTT
GTAAAACGACGGCCAGTGCCAAGCTTGGGTCTAGAATGAGTCACACACATTGTTGAGAGACATATCAAAA
TAACTCAATTGTAAGGTAAGTTGATAGATTTCCCAGTTAAATGCATTATTTTAACAATATTTGTATCTCA
AATTTTCAAAATCATATCAAATTTGCAGATCTTGATGATGATTCACAACTCTGTCTTCGATTTTTGATTG
TTAACGGGTATCGATATTTGGGTAACTTAAAAAGAATTTGCTAAAGATCTTAAAAAACAGATTAAAAAAA
CCTTTCAAAATAGCTAATCCTTTAAATCCGTTTCACAATATAATGCTCATTGATGATAATCGAAAAGATT
CCATTTTAAAGTGCATATAAATTGCTTAATTATCTCTTTCTGTCTCGTAATATTTTGTTCTCTCCTATTG
GATCGGACCCGCATCTTCTCGATCAGTTCACTATACTAATATTTGGTCAACTTCAAGAGAGATTAGAACT
TCGTTCTCCAAAGTGTAAAGGCCGACAAGCAGAAAAGGAAACTTCAATCAGAAGCCTTCTAGGTTTTCCC
GCGTCCCAAAAAGCGAAGGGAGGACGGGGAGGACGGTGAGGCCAGAAGAAGAAAGCAACAGTAAAATCTC
ATGTGATTGCGTGCATGTCATGGATCTATGGGATGCTAGTCCACCGTTTGGAAGTATGTGCAGAAGGAGA
AAGGCGCGGGAGGCCAAAAGCGACTTCGGCCACCTCTCTACTTTCTAGAAAGTTTGCTCGCAGCTTGTAA
TAAGCGCGGAAAAGGTACTCGAAAAACCGGAGCAATCGGTGTGGTATCAGCAGTCGGGTTCGCTAAACCT
ACGTCTTCTTATTTTGGAATGTTAAATTGAAAGGGCGTGCCGGCCCTAAGCACGGACGATGTGACAGACG
GAGGAGTGTGAGCAATTCGGATGACGATGCTGGCCGGCAGTCACGACAAAGAGTCCGAAGGGGCATGGAC
AGGGCAATATATAAATGGAAAAGAGGCTTTGAATATTCCTAACCCTTCGTCGTCGGCCTCCCAACTTGCC
CTCGCATGCTGAATTGGCCGCCTATCTGCGAATGGCCGGCCGCCGACCCTAAGTCGCAATAACTTGAACG
GAGCCGATGCAAAGTCCTTATCGAACGCTCGTTATTATAAACGGGGCAGACCTAGGTATTTAATTATATC
AAAACCCTCCGCAATTTCGCTAATCATTCCCTAATTTCTTCTACTTTGGCGTCTAGTGCTGTGGTCGCGC
TTGCTCTCAAAGCTCGCTGGGAGGCAGTGGAGCGTCTGGCTTAAAATCGATCGCCGCAACCCTAGAGTTC
CTTTCACTTCTTTCTCTCTTGCGTGGAGAGCATCGACATCGAAGAGCTGCATCTTGTCTTCTGGTATGCG
CCTTGTGCCCTCGTCTCTGTACGTCGTTACGATTGCTCGATATTGTGATTGTCTAGACCTGAAACCCGAC
TGGAGCTTTTACGTGGTGTCGATTGGGGCCTCGAGCGAGTGATTTTTTAGGTTCGTTTTAGCCAAGTACA
TCCCACTTTGGTCAGTCCTGTTATCTCGGTAAGGTGTTCAGTTCGGTCTCTGGTGCGGAGGTGCCTCGTA
AGTTTCCTGCATGATAGATTTGTCTATCCTTGACTTGAAGAGGAGTCGAAGGTCAGCGAGGTTGGCTGTG
TGCTATGGACGTCGGTGCTCCTTGGTTCCGTGCTTCTATGGGTGTTGCCTCAACAGTATTGATGTGCCTG
CAGAAAGGTTGATAACTTCGTATAGCATACATTATACGAAGTTATTCTAGAGTTATCAACAAGTTTGTAC
AAAAAAGCTGAACGAGAAACGTAAAATGATATAAATATCAATATATTAAATTAGATTTTGCATAAAAAAC
AGACTACATAATACTGTAAAACACAACATATCCAGTCACTATGGCGGCCCCTCGAGGGGCCGCATTAGGC
ACCCCAGGCTTTACACTTTATGCTTCCGGCTCGTATAATGTGTGGATTTTGAGTTAGGATCCGGCGAGAT
TTTCAGGAGCTAAGGAAGCTAAAATGGAGAAAAAAATCACTGGATATACCACCGTTGATATATCCCAATG
GCATCGTAAAGAACATTTTGAGGCATTTCAGTCAGTTGCTCAATGTACCTATAACCAGACCGTTCAGCTG
GATATTACGGCCTTTTTAAAGACCGTAAAGAAAAATAAGCACAAGTTTTATCCGGCCTTTATTCACATTC
TTGCCCGCCTGATGAATGCTCATCCGGAATTCCGTATGGCAATGAAAGACGGTGAGCTGGTGATATGGGA
TAGTGTTCACCCTTGTTACACCGTTTTCCATGAGCAAACTGAAACGTTTTCATCGCTCTGGAGTGAATAC
CACGACGATTTCCGGCAGTTTCTACACATATATTCGCAAGATGTGGCGTGTTACGGTGAAAACCTGGCCT
ATTTCCCTAAAGGGTTTATTGAGAATATGTTTTTCGTCTCAGCCAATCCCTGGGTGAGTTTCACCAGTTT
TGATTTAAACGTGGCCAATATGGACAACTTCTTCGCCCCCGTTTTCACCATGGGCAAATATTATACGCAA
GGCGACAAGGTGCTGATGCCGCTGGCGATTCAGGTTCATCATGCCGTTTGTGATGGCTTCCATGTCGGCA
GAATGCTTAATGAATTACAACAGTACTGCGATGAGTGGCAGGGCGGGGCGTAAAGATCTGGATCCGGCTT
ACTAAAAGCCAGATAACAGTATGCGTATTTGCGCGCTGATTTTTGCGGTATAAGAATATATACTGATATG
TATACCCGAAGTATGTCAAAAAGAGGTATGCTATGAAGCAGCGTATTACAGTGACAGTTGACAGCGACAG
CTATCAGTTGCTCAAGGCATATATGATGTCAATATCTCCGGTCTGGTAAGCACAACCATGCAGAATGAAG
CCCGTCGTCTGCGTGCCGAACGCTGGAAAGCGGAAAATCAGGAAGGGATGGCTGAGGTCGCCCGGTTTAT
TGAAATGAACGGCTCTTTTGCTGACGAGAACAGGGGCTGGTGAAATGCAGTTTAAGGTTTACACCTATAA
AAGAGAGAGCCGTTATCGTCTGTTTGTGGATGTACAGAGTGATATTATTGACACGCCCGGGCGACGGATG
GTGATCCCCCTGGCCAGTGCACGTCTGCTGTCAGATAAAGTCTCCCGTGAACTTTACCCGGTGGTGCATA
TCGGGGATGAAAGCTGGCGCATGATGACCACCGATATGGCCAGTGTGCCGGTCTCCGTTATCGGGGAAGA
AGTGGCTGATCTCAGCCACCGCGAAAATGACATCAAAAACGCCATTAACCTGATGTTCTGGGGAATATAA
ATGTCAGGCTCCCTTATACACAGCCAGTCTGCAGGTCGACCATAGTGACTGGATATGTTGTGTTTTACAG
TATTATGTAGTCTGTTTTTTATGCAAAATCTAATTTAATATATTGATATTTATATCATTTTACGTTTCTC
GTTCAGCTTTCTTGTACAAAGTGGTTGATAACAGCGCTTAGCGATCGTTCAAACATTTGGCAATAAAGTT
TCTTAAGATTGAATCCTGTTGCCGGTCTTGCGATGATTATCATATAATTTCTGTTGAATTACGTTAAGCA
TGTAATAATTAACATGTAATGCATGACGTTATTTATGAGATGGGTTTTTATGATTAGAGTCCCGCAATTA
TACATTTAATACGCGATAGAAAACAAAATATAGCGCGCAAACTAGGATAAATTATCGCGCGCGGTGTCAT
CTATGTTACTAGAATCGGGAAATGGTTCCGGAACCAATTCGTAATCATGGTCATAGCTGTTTCCTGTGTG
AAATTGTTATCCGCTCACAATTCCACACAACATACGAGCCGGAAGCATAAAGTGTAAAGCCTGGGGTGCC
TAATGAGTGAGCTATAACTTCGTATAGCATACATTATACGAAGTTATCCACCATGGTGAGCAAGGGCGAG
GAGCTGTTCACCGGGGTGGTGCCCATCCTGGTCGAGCTGGACGGCGACGTAAACGGCCACAAGTTCAGCG
TGTCCGGCGAGGGCGAGGGCGATGCCACCTACGGCAAGCTGACCCTGAAGTTCATCTGCACCACCGGCAA
GCTGCCCGTGCCCTGGCCCACCCTCGTGACCACCTTCGGCTACGGCCTGATGTGCTTCGCCCGCTACCCC
GACCACATGAAGCAGCACGACTTCTTCAAGTCCGCCATGCCCGAAGGCTACGTCCAGGAGCGCACCATCT
TCTTCAAGGACGACGGCAACTACAAGACCCGCGCCGAGGTGAAGTTCGAGGGCGACACCCTGGTGAACCG
CATCGAGCTGAAGGGCATCGACTTCAAGGAGGACGGCAACATCCTGGGGCACAAGCTGGAGTACAACTAC
AACAGCCACAACGTCTATATCATGGCCGACAAGCAGAAGAACGGCATCAAGGTGAACTTCAAGATCCGCC
ACAACATCGAGGACGGCAGCGTGCAGCTCGCCGACCACTACCAGCAGAACACCCCCATCGGCGACGGCCC
CGTGCTGCTGCCCGACAACCACTACCTGAGCTACCAGTCCGCCCTGAGCAAAGACCCCAACGAGAAGCGC
GATCACATGGTCCTGCTGGAGTTCGTGACCGCCGCCGGGATCACTCTCGGCATGGACGAGCTGTACAAGT
TGCAGCCTAAGAAGAAGAGAAAGGTTGGAGGATAGAGCTCGAATTTCCCCGATCGTTCAAACATTTGGCA
ATAAAGTTTCTTAAGATTGAATCCTGTTGCCGGTCTTGCGATGATTATCATATAATTTCTGTTGAATTAC
GTTAAGCATGTAATAATTAACATGTAATGCATGACGTTATTTATGAGATGGGTTTTTATGATTAGAGTCC
CGCAATTATACATTTAATACGCGATAGAAAACAAAATATAGCGCGCAAACTAGGATAAATTATCGCGCGC
GGTGTCATCTATGTTACTAGATCGGGAATTGGTTCCGGAACCAATTCGTAATCATGGTCATAGCTGTTTC
CTGTGTGAAATTGTTATCCGCTCACAATTCCACACAACATACGAGCCGGAAGCATAAAGTGTAAAGCCTG
GGGTGCCTAATGAGTGAGCTAACTCACATTAGGCTGAATTAGGCGCGCAGCCATTATAGCAACTATGTTA
AAAGTGACAGTTTTCTCTAATCGGGAATCTTGTCCGTATTGAAAGTTCCCTGTTCAGTGACTGAGCCGCT
TAATAATATTTTCAGTTTCGAGTACGAGGGAGAGATTGAACAAATTTTGGGGTTTCAGGGCTAAATTCTG
CAGGGGCTTTAGTTTTGAGTCGGGTGAAACTTTCCTAAGTCTTGGCAATGAACTCACATTCGCCATTGTA
CCTATTAAATGACCCAAACATCCTTGACAACAAATTGACAAGTACGGGAACATGATCTTCAATATGAAAT
TTAATATGTCCTTTATGTTGGCTTTCCTCATCAATGATTGGAAACTCACATACAAAGAAAAGCGTGATAT
AATAAATCACTAGAATCTTCTCCGCTTTCTAAGACAGTAATGATGGATCCACGTGAGTGTGAAACATCAA
TATCAACATCGGTAGGAGTAGAGAAGTTTCTAAATCAGAAAAAGTGAATAGACAAGACAACTTACTCCTT
GAACGAGAATATTCCTCGAGAAAGAGGGAAAAGAGTAAAAAGAGTAAAAAGCCATGGTACAGAATAGCCC
ATTCCATGGTTATTGCAGTCAAACCGCTACGCCAGCAAAAACGGAACGAAACTAAACCCGTTCCACAAAT
TGCGAAAGATGGAATGTATTCGCCATGTATATTTCGAGATTATTATGAGACTTCCGGTCCCGGGAAGATG
GCCTGGGTTCACCGGGATCAGCCGAATTCCGACGTGATGGAGCACGGCCATGCATACTTCTAGAGAAGTC
GGCCACCGTGAAATTCGACGACGAGATGGTACTAGAATCACCGGGACAGTACACACCTCGTTCATGGCCT
CGAGCATTCGATGTCGCTCTCACCTGCACAGCCTCGAGGTATCGAGAGGGTTCTAGGATGGACCAGCGAT
GTCTCGAGGAATTTAGAAAGATTTCATGCGCTCGTTGTGTGAGAGCCAAGGAAGCACATTATGGGGCCTA
TAAGTACCACGCAAGGGCCTGGGGTTCCCATCAATCAAATCAGTGTTCAGACGATTTCCTCAAGCGATCA
TTGCACCGTGATCAGTGAAGCACAGACTTCAAGCTTTTGGCTTGCCTACTTCCACGTTCCCATCCGAGAT
CGACACCGAATTGTTGAGTTCTGTCTGATCTTCCTGCAGTCGAGAGCGAAGTTCCACCATCTAGAGTTAT
CAACAAGTTTGTACAAAAAAGCAGGCTCCGCGGCCGCCCCCTTCACCATGTCCAATTTACTGACCGTACA
CCAAAATTTGCCTGCATTACCGGTCGATGCAACGAGTGATGAGGTTCGCAAGAACCTGATGGACATGTTC
AGGGATCGCCAGGCGTTTTCTGAGCATACCTGGAAAATGCTTCTGTCCGTTTGCCGGTCGTGGGCGGCAT
GGTGCAAGTTGAATAACCGGAAATGGTTTCCCGCAGAACCTGAAGATGTTCGCGATTATCTTCTATATCT
TCAGGCGCGCGGTCTGGCAGTAAAAACTATCCAGCAACATTTGGGCCAGCTAAACATGCTTCATCGTCGG
TCCGGGCTGCCACGACCAAGTGACAGCAATGCTGTTTCACTGGTTATGCGGCGGATCCGAAAAGAAAACG
TTGATGCCGGTGAACGTGCAAAACAGGCTCTAGCGTTCGAACGCACTGATTTCGACCAGGTTCGTTCACT
CATGGAAAATAGCGATCGCTGCCAGGATATACGTAATCTGGCATTTCTGGGGATTGCTTATAACACCCTG
TTACGTATAGCCGAAATTGCCAGGATCAGGGTTAAAGATATCTCACGTACTGACGGTGGGAGAATGTTAA
TCCATATTGGCAGAACGAAAACGCTGGTTAGCACCGCAGGTGTAGAGAAGGCACTTAGCCTGGGGGTAAC
TAAACTGGTCGAGCGATGGATTTCCGTCTCTGGTGTAGCTGATGATCCGAATAACTACCTGTTTTGCCGG
GTCAGAAAAAATGGTGTTGCCGCGCCATCTGCCACCAGCCAGCTATCAACTCGCGCCCTGGAAGGGATTT
TTGAAGCAACTCATCGATTGATTTACGGCGCTAAGGATGACTCTGGTCAGAGATACCTGGCCTGGTCTGG
ACACAGTGCCCGTGTCGGAGCCGCGCGAGATATGGCCCGCGCTGGAGTTTCAATACCGGAGATCATGCAA
GCTGGTGGCTGGACCAATGTAAATATTGTCATGAACTATATCCGTAACCTGGATAGTGAAACAGGGGCAA
TGGTGCGCCTGCTGGAAGATGGCGATAAGGGTGGGCGCGCCGACCCAGCTTTCTTGTACAAAGTGGTTGA
TAACAGCATGGCTAGTGAAGCTCGAAAAACAAAGAAAAAAATCAAAGGGATTCAGCAAGCCACTGCAGGA
GTCTCACAAGACACTTCGGAAAATCCTAACAAAACAATAGTTCCTGCAGCATTACCACAGCTCACCCCTA
CCTTGGTGTCACTGCTGGAGGTGATTGAACCCGAGGTGTTGTATGCAGGATATGATAGCTCTGTTCCAGA
TTCAGCATGGAGAATTATGACCACACTCAACATGTTAGGTGGGCGTCAAGTGATTGCAGCAGTGAAATGG
GCAAAGGCGATACCAGGCTTCAGAAACTTACACCTGGATGACCAAATGACCCTGCTACAGTACTCATGGA
TGTTTCTCATGGCATTTGCCCTGGGTTGGAGATCATACAGACAATCAAGTGGAAACCTGCTCTGCTTTGC
TCCTGATCTGATTATTAATGAGCAGAGAATGTCTCTACCCTGCATGTATGACCAATGTAAACACATGCTG
TTTGTCTCCTCTGAATTACAAAGATTGCAGGTATCCTATGAAGAGTATCTCTGTATGAAAACCTTACTGC
TTCTCTCCTCAGTTCCTAAGGAAGGTCTGAAGAGCCAAGAGTTATTTGATGAGATTCGAATGACTTATAT
CAAAGAGCTAGGAAAAGCCATCGTCAAAAGGGAAGGGAACTCCAGTCAGAACTGGCAACGGTTTTACCAA
CTGACAAAACTTCTGGACTCCATGCATGAGGTGGTTGAGAATCTCCTTACCTACTGCTTCCAGACATTTT
TGGATAAGACCATGAGTATTGAATTCCCAGAGATGTTAGCTGAAATCATCACTAATCAGATACCAAAATA
TTCAAATGGAAATATCAAGAAGCTGCTGTTTCATCAAAAATAGAGCTCGAATTTCCCCGATCGTTCAAAC
ATTTGGCAATAAAGTTTCTTAAGATTGAATCCTGTTGCCGGTCTTGCGATGATTATCATATAATTTCTGT
TGAATTACGTTAAGCATGTAATAATTAACATGTAATGCATGACGTTATTTATGAGATGGGTTTTTATGAT
TAGAGTCCCGCAATTATACATTTAATACGCGATAGAAAACAAAATATAGCGCGCAAACTAGGATAAATTA
TCGCGCGCGGTGTCATCTATGTTACTAGATCGGGAATTGGTTCCGGAACCAATTCGTAATCATGGTCATA
GCTGTTTCCTGTGTGAAATTGTTATCCGCTCACAATTCCACACAACATACGAGCCGGAAGCATAAAGTGT
AAAGCCTGGGGTGCCTAATGAGTGAGCTAACTCACATTAGGCTGAATTAGGCGCGCCTATTTCTGAATTC
AACACATTGCGGACGTTTTTAATGTACTGAATTAACGCCGAATTAATTCGGGGGATCTGGATTTTAGTAC
TGGATTTTGGTTTTAGGAATTAGAAATTTTATTGATAGAAGTATTTTACAAATACAAATACATACTAAGG
GTTTCTTATATGCTCAACACATGAGCGAAACCCTATAGGAACCCTAAATTCCCTTATCTGGGAACTACTC
ACACATTATTATGGAGAAACTCGAAGTTAGTATATAGTCCTTCCATCACCCTCTGTGATAATCTCCTTAA
AACTTGCTCCCCCAGGAATCATAGGCAGAACGTGCTCCTGGTGGGGAACTATCACATCCAGTAAATAAGG
ACCGGGAGAATCTAGCATAGTTTGAATTGCTGCTCTTAGTTCATCCTTCTTCACCACACGCGCATTTGGC
ACCTTGAAACCGTCTGCAACTGTACAGAAGTCGGGGTAGATCTGCTCCTCGTGATCTGGATCACCTAAGT
AAGTATGTGCTCTGTTGGCCTTGTAGAATCTATCCTCCAATTGTACGACCATTCCTAGATGTTGGTTGTT
TAAGATCATGATCTTCACGGGTAACTTCTCCACAAAAATTGTAGCCAACTCCTGTACGTTCATCACAAAG
CTACCATCGCCATCGATGTCGATCACAGGAATATCTGGTTGAGTTGCGGCAGCCCCCAAAGCAGAAGGAA
GTCCGAATCCCATGGCTCCAAGACCTCCAGATGTCAACCAACGCCGCGGTTCGTTGTACTTGAACCACTG
GGCTGCCCACATTTGATGTTGGCCAACACCAGTAGATATGATGGCATTTCCACCAGTGAGTTCGTACAGC
GTCTGTATGGCAGATTGAGGAGCAATGGCATCCTCGAATACGGGAAACTTCATTGGCCATTTCTGCTTTT
GTTCTTCTAGTTCTGCCACCCAGTTGGAGAAGTCGAAAGTCCTCTTTTGACTCTTCAAGAGGGCATTGAT
TTCACTTAGCGCAGGTTTCACATCAGCACACATGGACACATGGGGCTGTTTGTTCTTTCCAATTTCAGCA
GGGTCAATATCGATATGAACGATGCTGGACCTGCTAGCAAAAGTCTCCAGTTTACCAGTCACTCGATCGT
CGAAACGCACTCCAAATGCCAACAACAGATCTGCTTGGTCCACGGCGTAGTTGGCGTAAACAGTTCCATG
CATTCCAAGCATTTTCAAACTTAATGGATCAGACTCGGGATACGCTCCCAAACCCATTAAAGTCGATGTG
ATAGGAATTCCGGTAAGCTCGACAAATTCCCTCAACTCTTCGCTGGCGTGATTGCAACCTCCTCCAGAAT
ACACTACAGGCTTCTTAGAACTAGAAATGAGTCTTATAATCTGCTCGATTAACGTTGGTTCCGGTGGCCG
AGGCAGTCGTTGTAAGTAGCCCTTCAGTTGCATTGGCTGAGACCAATCTGGAATAGCCATTTGCTGTTGC
ACGTCCTTGGGAATATCTACCAAGACTGGGCCCGGCCTACCTGAAGCTGCCAAAAAGAAAGCCTCCCTGA
TTACGCGAGGGATGTCATCAATGTTCATAACAAGGTAATTGTGCTTGGTGATCGATCTCGTAACCTCCAC
AATTGGAGTTTCTTGAAAAGCATCGGTACCAATCATCCTACTGGATACTTGACCTGTAATGGCCACTAGT
GGCACACTGTCCAAGAGGGCATCAGCGAGCCCGGTAACAAGATTGGTCGCTCCAGGACCGGATGTGGCTA
TACAAACCCCTACTCGTCCAGACGATTTAGCATAACCTTCAGCAGCGAAAATCTCCCCCTGCTCGTGGCG
ACAGAGAATGTTGCGGATGCTGCTGGAACGTGTAAGAGCCTGGTGAATCTCCATAGACGCTCCGCCGGGA
TAAGCGAACACCGTTCTAATCCCTTCTCGCTCAAGAGCCTCCACCAAAATGTCGGCTCCTTTGCGGGGCT
CGTCATCCTTGTAGCGAGACTGAAAGTCGGACGGGGTTGGTGCAACGAGTGACTTCCCGCTGCTAAGCCG
TGGTCCACTCACATCGACTGCAGACTGGATCTTCTCGCTAACAGCTTGGGCTTTCACTTCCAGTGAACGC
TCAGTCTTCCGAGAGGTGTTGTATGCATGTCCCCTCAGAGCGGCTCCCGAGAAGAAACCACTCCTCACCT
TTAGCTCTTTAGCTCCCTTGCAACAAGACCTTGCCGATGGCTGCACCTTCTCCAGGCTCGCTATGCTCAA
AGGCACAGCTGCGCATCCACTAATTGACGCCATGCTCGAGAGAGATAGATTTGTAGAGAGAGACTGGTGA
TTTCAGCGTGTCCTCTCCAAATGAAATGAACTTCCTTATATAGAGGAAGGGTCTTGCGAAGGATAGTGGG
ATTGTGCGTCATCCCTTACGTCAGTGGAGATATCACATCAATCCACTTGCTTTGAAGACGTGGTTGGAAC
GTCTTCTTTTTCCACGATGCTCCTCGTGGGTGGGGGTCCATCTTTGGGACCACTGTCGGCAGAGGCATCT
TGAACGATAGCCTTTCCTTTATCGCAATTATGGCATTTGTAGGTGCCACCTTCCTTTTCTACTGTCCTTT
TGATGAAGTGACAGATAGCTGGGCAATGGAATCCGAGGAGGTTTCCCGATATTACCCTTTGTTGAAAAGT
CTCAATAGCCCTTTGGTCTTCTGAGACTGTATCTTTGATATTCTTGGAGTAGACGAGAGTGTCGTGCTCC
ACCATGTTCACATCAATCCACTTGCTTTGAAGACGTGGTTGGAACGTCTTCTTTTTCCACGATGCTCCTC
GTGGGTGGGGGTCCATCTTTGGGACCACTGTCGGCAGAGGCATCTTGAACGATAGCCTTTCCTTTATCGC
AATGATGGCATTTGTAGGTGCCACCTTCCTTTTCTACTGTCCTTTTGATGAAGTGACAGATAGCTGGGCA
ATGGAATCCGAGGAGGTTTCCCGATATTACCCTTTGTTGAAAAGTCTCAATAGCCCTTTGGTCTTCTGAG
ACTGTATCTTTGATATTCTTGGAGTAGACGAGAGTGTCGTGCTCCACCATGTTGGCAAGCTGCTCTAGCC
AATACGCAAACCGAATTCAGAAATAAATTCAGCCTAATTCGGCGTTAATTCAGTACATTAAAAACGTCCG
CAATGTGTTATTAAGTTGTCTAAGCGTCAATTTGTTTACACCACAATATATCCTGCCACCAGCCAGCCAA
CAGCTCCCCGACCGGCAGCTCGGCACAAAATCACCACTCGATACAGGCAGCCCATCAGTCCGGGACGGCG
TCAGCGGGAGAGCCGTTGTAAGGCGGCAGACTTTGCTCATGTTACCGATGCTATTCGGAAGAACGGCAAC
TAAGCTGCCGGGTTTGAAACACGGATGATCTCGCGGAGGGTAGCATGTTGATTGTAACGATGACAGAGCG
TTGCTGCCTGTGATCAATTCGGGCACGAACCCAGTGGACATAAGCCTGTTCGGTTCGTAAGCTGTAATGC
AAGTAGCGTATGCGCTCACGCAACTGGTCCAGAACCTTGACCGAACGCAGCGGTGGTAACGGCGCAGTGG
CGGTTTTCATGGCTTGTTATGACTGTTTTTTTGGGGTACAGTCTATGCCTCGGGCATCCAAGCAGCAAGC
GCGTTACGCCGTGGGTCGATGTTTGATGTTATGGAGCAGCAACGATGTTACGCAGCAGGGCAGTCGCCCT
AAAACAAAGTTAAACATCATGGGGGAAGCGGTGATCGCCGAAGTATCGACTCAACTATCAGAGGTAGTTG
GCGTCATCGAGCGCCATCTCGAACCGACGTTGCTGGCCGTACATTTGTACGGCTCCGCAGTGGATGGCGG
CCTGAAGCCACACAGTGATATTGATTTGCTGGTTACGGTGACCGTAAGGCTTGATGAAACAACGCGGCGA
GCTTTGATCAACGACCTTTTGGAAACTTCGGCTTCCCCTGGAGAGAGCGAGATTCTCCGCGCTGTAGAAG
TCACCATTGTTGTGCACGACGACATCATTCCGTGGCGTTATCCAGCTAAGCGCGAACTGCAATTTGGAGA
ATGGCAGCGCAATGACATTCTTGCAGGTATCTTCGAGCCAGCCACGATCGACATTGATCTGGCTATCTTG
CTGACAAAAGCAAGAGAACATAGCGTTGCCTTGGTAGGTCCAGCGGCGGAGGAACTCTTTGATCCGGTTC
CTGAACAGGATCTATTTGAGGCGCTAAATGAAACCTTAACGCTATGGAACTCGCCGCCCGACTGGGCTGG
CGATGAGCGAAATGTAGTGCTTACGTTGTCCCGCATTTGGTACAGCGCAGTAACCGGCAAAATCGCGCCG
AAGGATGTCGCTGCCGACTGGGCAATGGAGCGCCTGCCGGCCCAGTATCAGCCCGTCATACTTGAAGCTA
GACAGGCTTATCTTGGACAAGAAGAAGATCGCTTGGCCTCGCGCGCAGATCAGTTGGAAGAATTTGTCCA
CTACGTGAAAGGCGAGATCACCAAGGTAGTCGGCAAATAATGTCTAGCTAGAAATTCGTTCAAGCCGACG
CCGCTTCGCGGCGCGGCTTAACTCAAGCGTTAGATGCACTAAGCACATAATTGCTCACAGCCAAACTATC
AGGTCAAGTCTGCTTTTATTATTTTTAAGCGTGCATAATAAGCCCTACACAAATTGGGAGATATATCATG
CATGACCAAAATCCCTTAACGTGAGTTTTCGTTCCACTGAGCGTCAGACCCCGTAGAAAAGATCAAAGGA
TCTTCTTGAGATCCTTTTTTTCTGCGCGTAATCTGCTGCTTGCAAACAAAAAAACCACCGCTACCAGCGG
TGGTTTGTTTGCCGGATCAAGAGCTACCAACTCTTTTTCCGAAGGTAACTGGCTTCAGCAGAGCGCAGAT
ACCAAATACTGTCCTTCTAGTGTAGCCGTAGTTAGGCCACCACTTCAAGAACTCTGTAGCACCGCCTACA
TACCTCGCTCTGCTAATCCTGTTACCAGTGGCTGCTGCCAGTGGCGATAAGTCGTGTCTTACCGGGTTGG
ACTCAAGACGATAGTTACCGGATAAGGCGCAGCGGTCGGGCTGAACGGGGGGTTCGTGCACACAGCCCAG
CTTGGAGCGAACGACCTACACCGAACTGAGATACCTACAGCGTGAGCTATGAGAAAGCGCCACGCTTCCC
GAAGGGAGAAAGGCGGACAGGTATCCGGTAAGCGGCAGGGTCGGAACAGGAGAGCGCACGAGGGAGCTTC
CAGGGGGAAACGCCTGGTATCTTTATAGTCCTGTCGGGTTTCGCCACCTCTGACTTGAGCGTCGATTTTT
GTGATGCTCGTCAGGGGGGCGGAGCCTATGGAAAAACGCCAGCAACGCGGCCTTTTTACGGTTCCTGGCC
TTTTGCTGGCCTTTTGCTCACATGTTCTTTCCTGCGTTATCCCCTGATTCTGTGGATAACCGTATTACCG
CCTTTGAGTGAGCTGATACCGCTCGCCGCAGCCGAACGACCGAGCGCAGCGAGTCAGTGAGCGAGGAAGC
GGAAGAGCGCCTGATGCGGTATTTTCTCCTTACGCATCTGTGCGGTATTTCACACCGCATATGGTGCACT
CTCAGTACAATCTGCTCTGATGCCGCATAGTTAAGCCAGTATACACTCCGCTATCGCTACGTGACTGGGT
CATGGCTGCGCCCCGACACCCGCCAACACCCGCTGACGCGCCCTGACGGGCTTGTCTGCTCCCGGCATCC
GCTTACAGACAAGCTGTGACCGTCTCCGGGAGCTGCATGTGTCAGAGGTTTTCACCGTCATCACCGAAAC
GCGCGAGGCAGGGTGCCTTGATGTGGGCGCCGGCGGTCGAGTGGCGACGGCGCGGCTTGTCCGCGCCCTG
GTAGATTGCCTGGCCGTAGGCCAGCCATTTTTGAGCGGCCAGCGGCCGCGATAGGCCGACGCGAAGCGGC
GGGGCGTAGGGAGCGCAGCGACCGAAGGGTAGGCGCTTTTTGCAGCTCTTCGGCTGTGCGCTGGCCAGAC
AGTTATGCACAGGCCAGGCGGGTTTTAAGAGTTTTAATAAGTTTTAAAGAGTTTTAGGCGGAAAAATCGC
CTTTTTTCTCTTTTATATCAGTCACTTACATGTGTGACCGGTTCCCAATGTACGGCTTTGGGTTCCCAAT
GTACGGGTTCCGGTTCCCAATGTACGGCTTTGGGTTCCCAATGTACGTGCTATCCACAGGAAAGAGACCT
TTTCGACCTTTTTCCCCTGCTAGGGCAATTTGCCCTAGCATCTGCTCCGTACATTAGGAACCGGCGGATG
CTTCGCCCTCGATCAGGTTGCGGTAGCGCATGACTAGGATCGGGCCAGCCTGCCCCGCCTCCTCCTTCAA
ATCGTACTCCGGCAGGTCATTTGACCCGATCAGCTTGCGCACGGTGAAACAGAACTTCTTGAACTCTCCG
GCGCTGCCACTGCGTTCGTAGATCGTCTTGAACAACCATCTGGCTTCTGCCTTGCCTGCGGCGCGGCGTG
CCAGGCGGTAGAGAAAACGGCCGATGCCGGGATCGATCAAAAAGTAATCGGGGTGAACCGTCAGCACGTC
CGGGTTCTTGCCTTCTGTGATCTCGCGGTACATCCAATCAGCTAGCTCGATCTCGATGTACTCCGGCCGC
CCGGTTTCGCTCTTTACGATCTTGTAGCGGCTAATCAAGGCTTCACCCTCGGATACCGTCACCAGGCGGC
CGTTCTTGGCCTTCTTCGTACGCTGCATGGCAACGTGCGTGGTGTTTAACCGAATGCAGGTTTCTACCAG
GTCGTCTTTCTGCTTTCCGCCATCGGCTCGCCGGCAGAACTTGAGTACGTCCGCAACGTGTGGACGGAAC
ACGCGGCCGGGCTTGTCTCCCTTCCCTTCCCGGTATCGGTTCATGGATTCGGTTAGATGGGAAACCGCCA
TCAGTACCAGGTCGTAATCCCACACACTGGCCATGCCGGCCGGCCCTGCGGAAACCTCTACGTGCCCGTC
TGGAAGCTCGTAGCGGATCACCTCGCCAGCTCGTCGGTCACGCTTCGACAGACGGAAAACGGCCACGTCC
ATGATGCTGCGACTATCGCGGGTGCCCACGTCATAGAGCATCGGAACGAAAAAATCTGGTTGCTCGTCGC
CCTTGGGCGGCTTCCTAATCGACGGCGCACCGGCTGCCGGCGGTTGCCGGGATTCTTTGCGGATTCGATC
AGCGGCCGCTTGCCACGATTCACCGGGGCGTGCTTCTGCCTCGATGCGTTGCCGCTGGGCGGCCTGCGCG
GCCTTCAACTTCTCCACCAGGTCATCACCCAGCGCCGCGCCGATTTGTACCGGGCCGGATGGTTTGCGAC
CGCTCACGCCGATTCCTCGGGCTTGGGGGTTCCAGTGCCATTGCAGGGCCGGCAGACAACCCAGCCGCTT
ACGCCTGGCCAACCGCCCGTTCCTCCACACATGGGGCATTCCACGGCGTCGGTGCCTGGTTGTTCTTGAT
TTTCCATGCCGCCTCCTTTAGCCGCTAAAATTCATCTACTCATTTATTCATTTGCTCATTTACTCTGGTA
GCTGCGCGATGTATTCAGATAGCAGCTCGGTAATGGTCTTGCCTTGGCGTACCGCGTACATCTTCAGCTT
GGTGTGATCCTCCGCCGGCAACTGAAAGTTGACCCGCTTCATGGCTGGCGTGTCTGCCAGGCTGGCCAAC
GTTGCAGCCTTGCTGCTGCGTGCGCTCGGACGGCCGGCACTTAGCGTGTTTGTGCTTTTGCTCATTTTCT
CTTTACCTCATTAACTCAAATGAGTTTTGATTTAATTTCAGCGGCCAGCGCCTGGACCTCGCGGGCAGCG
TCGCCCTCGGGTTCTGATTCAAGAACGGTTGTGCCGGCGGCGGCAGTGCCTGGGTAGCTCACGCGCTGCG
TGATACGGGACTCAAGAATGGGCAGCTCGTACCCGGCCAGCGCCTCGGCAACCTCACCGCCGATGCGCGT
GCCTTTGATCGCCCGCGACACGACAAAGGCCGCTTGTAGCCTTCCATCCGTGACCTCAATGCGCTGCTTA
ACCAGCTCCACCAGGTCGGCGGTGGCCCATATGTCGTAAGGGCTTGGCTGCACCGGAATCAGCACGAAGT
CGGCTGCCTTGATCGCGGACACAGCCAAGTCCGCCGCCTGGGGCGCTCCGTCGATCACTACGAAGTCGCG
CCGGCCGATGGCCTTCACGTCGCGGTCAATCGTCGGGCGGTCGATGCCGACAACGGTTAGCGGTTGATCT
TCCCGCACGGCCGCCCAATCGCGGGCACTGCCCTGGGGATCGGAATCGACTAACAGAACATCGGCCCCGG
CGAGTTGCAGGGCGCGGGCTAGATGGGTTGCGATGGTCGTCTTGCCTGACCCGCCTTTCTGGTTAAGTAC
AGCGATAACCTTCATGCGTTCCCCTTGCGTATTTGTTTATTTACTCATCGCATCATATACGCAGCGACCG
CATGACGCAAGCTGTTTTACTCAAATACACATCACCTTTTTAGACGGCGGCGCTCGGTTTCTTCAGCGGC
CAAGCTGGCCGGCCAGGCCGCCAGCTTGGCATCAGACAAACCGGCCAGGATTTCATGCAGCCGCACGGTT
GAGACGTGCGCGGGCGGCTCGAACACGTACCCGGCCGCGATCATCTCCGCCTCGATCTCTTCGGTAATGA
AAAACGGTTCGTCCTGGCCGTCCTGGTGCGGTTTCATGCTTGTTCCTCTTGGCGTTCATTCTCGGCGGCC
GCCAGGGCGTCGGCCTCGGTCAATGCGTCCTCACGGAAGGCACCGCGCCGCCTGGCCTCGGTGGGCGTCA
CTTCCTCGCTGCGCTCAAGTGCGCGGTACAGGGTCGAGCGATGCACGCCAAGCAGTGCAGCCGCCTCTTT
CACGGTGCGGCCTTCCTGGTCGATCAGCTCGCGGGCGTGCGCGATCTGTGCCGGGGTGAGGGTAGGGCGG
GGGCCAAACTTCACGCCTCGGGCCTTGGCGGCCTCGCGCCCGCTCCGGGTGCGGTCGATGATTAGGGAAC
GCTCGAACTCGGCAATGCCGGCGAACACGGTCAACACCATGCGGCCGGCCGGCGTGGTGGTGTCGGCCCA
CGGCTCTGCCAGGCTACGCAGGCCCGCGCCGGCCTCCTGGATGCGCTCGGCAATGTCCAGTAGGTCGCGG
GTGCTGCGGGCCAGGCGGTCTAGCCTGGTCACTGTCACAACGTCGCCAGGGCGTAGGTGGTCAAGCATCC
TGGCCAGCTCCGGGCGGTCGCGCCTGGTGCCGGTGATCTTCTCGGAAAACAGCTTGGTGCAGCCGGCCGC
GTGCAGTTCGGCCCGTTGGTTGGTCAAGTCCTGGTCGTCGGTGCTGACGCGGGCATAGCCCAGCAGGCCA
GCGGCGGCGCTCTTGTTCATGGCGTAATGTCTCCGGTTCTAGTCGCAAGTATTCTACTTTATGCGACTAA
AACACGCGACAAGAAAACGCCAGGAAAAGGGCAGGGCGGCAGCCTGTCGCGTAACTTAGGACTTGTGCGA
CATGTCGTTTTCAGAAGACGGCTGCACTGAACGTCAGAAGCCGACTGCACTATAGCAGCGGAGGGGTTGG
ATCAAAGTACTTTGATCCCGAGGGGAACCCTGTGGTTGGCATGCACATACAAATGGACGAACGGATAAAC
CT
Features (pLannotate 1.2.2; 41 found; start..end, strand, type, name):
     54..78      -  misc_feature   RB T-DNA repeat: right border repeat from nopaline C58 T-DNA
    144..298     -  CDS            lacZα (fragment): LacZα fragment of β-galactosidase; lacZ fragment
   2042..2075    +  protein_bind   loxP: Cre-mediated recombination occurs in the 8-bp core sequence (GCATACAT). Cre recombinase
   2089..2213    +  protein_bind   attR1: mutant version of attR; recombination site for the Gateway® LR reaction LR Clonase™
   2250..2280    +  promoter       lac UV5 promoter: E. coli lac promoter with an "up" mutation
   2305..2333    +  promoter       cat promoter (fragment): promoter of the E. coli cat gene encoding chloramphenicol acetyltransferase
   2334..2993    +  CDS            CmR: chloramphenicol acetyltransferase; cat; confers resistance to chloramphenicol
   3172..3330    +  CDS            ccdA (fragment): CCDA_ECO57 - Also known as H, letA. Experimental evidence at protein level: Swiss-Prot protein existence level 1. Antitoxin component of a type II toxin-antitoxin (TA) system which inhibits the post-segregational killing (PSK) of plasmid-free cells, also referred to as a plasmid addiction system. Binds to and blocks the activity of CcdB; will also remove bound CcdB protein from the CcdB-GyrA complex by forming a CcdA-CcdB complex, a process termed rejuvenation. Functions as a transcriptional corepressor for the ccdAB operon, repression also requires CcdB (By similarity). From Escherichia coli
   3335..3637    +  CDS            ccdB: CCDB_ECOLI - Also known as G, letB, letD. Experimental evidence at protein level: Swiss-Prot protein existence level 1. Toxic component of a type II toxin-antitoxin (TA) system, functioning in plasmid maintainence. Responsible for the post- segregational killing (PSK) of plasmid-free cells, also referred to as a plasmid addiction system. Half-life of over 2 hours. Cell killing by CcdB is accompanied by filamentation, defects in chromosome and plasmid segregation, defects in cell division, formation of anucleate cells, decreased DNA synthesis and plasmid loss. Interferes with the activity of DN
   3681..3805    -  protein_bind   attR2: mutant version of attR; recombination site for the Gateway® LR reaction LR Clonase™
   3823..4073    +  terminator     NOS terminator: nopaline synthase terminator and poly(A) signal
   4132..4154    -  protein_bind   lac operator (fragment): The lac repressor binds to the lac operator to inhibit transcription in E. coli. This inhibition can be relieved by adding lactose or isopropyl-β-D-thiogalactopyranoside (IPTG). lac repressor encoded by lacI
   4158..4188    -  promoter       lac promoter: promoter for the E. coli lac operon
   4214..4247    +  protein_bind   loxP: Cre-mediated recombination occurs in the 8-bp core sequence (GCATACAT). Cre recombinase
   4253..4969    +  CDS            Citrine: Citrine is a basic (constitutively fluorescent) yellow fluorescent protein published in 2001, derived from Aequorea victoria. It has moderate acid sensitivity.
   5021..5273    +  terminator     NOS terminator: nopaline synthase terminator and poly(A) signal
   5329..5351    -  protein_bind   lac operator (fragment): The lac repressor binds to the lac operator to inhibit transcription in E. coli. This inhibition can be relieved by adding lactose or isopropyl-β-D-thiogalactopyranoside (IPTG). lac repressor encoded by lacI
   5355..5385    -  promoter       lac promoter: promoter for the E. coli lac operon
   5400..5421    -  protein_bind   CAP binding site: CAP binding activates transcription in the presence of cAMP. E. coli catabolite activator protein
   6653..6677    +  protein_bind   attB1: mutant version of attB; recombination site for the Gateway® BP reaction BP Clonase™
   6698..7726    +  CDS            cre: RECR_BPP1 - Experimental evidence at protein level: Swiss-Prot protein existence level 1. Catalyzes site-specific recombination between two 34-base- pair LOXP sites. Its role is to maintain the phage genome as a monomeric unit-copy plasmid in the lysogenic state. From Escherichia phage P1 (Bacteriophage P1).
   7743..7767    -  protein_bind   attB2: mutant version of attB; recombination site for the Gateway® BP reaction BP Clonase™
   7745..8650    +  CDS            Nr3c1 (fragment): GCR_RAT - Also known as Grl. Experimental evidence at protein level: Swiss-Prot protein existence level 1. [Isoform A]: Has transcriptional activation and repression activity. Mediates glucocorticoid-induced apoptosis. Promotes accurate chromosome segregation during mitosis. May act as a tumor suppressor. May play a negative role in adipogenesis through the regulation of lipolytic and antilipogenic gene expression. From Rattus norvegicus (Rat).
   8669..8921    +  terminator     NOS terminator: nopaline synthase terminator and poly(A) signal
   8977..8999    -  protein_bind   lac operator (fragment): The lac repressor binds to the lac operator to inhibit transcription in E. coli. This inhibition can be relieved by adding lactose or isopropyl-β-D-thiogalactopyranoside (IPTG). lac repressor encoded by lacI
   9003..9033    -  promoter       lac promoter: promoter for the E. coli lac operon
   9048..9069    -  protein_bind   CAP binding site: CAP binding activates transcription in the presence of cAMP. E. coli catabolite activator protein
   9154..9329    -  polyA_signal   CaMV poly(A) signal: cauliflower mosaic virus polyadenylation signal
   9340..11085   -  CDS            ALS SURB (fragment): ILVB2_TOBAC - Experimental evidence at protein level: Swiss-Prot protein existence level 1. From Nicotiana tabacum (Common tobacco).
  11413..12089   -  promoter       CaMV 35S promoter (enhanced): cauliflower mosaic virus 35S promoter with a duplicated enhancer region
  12284..12308   -  misc_feature   LB T-DNA repeat: left border repeat from nopaline C58 T-DNA
  12567..12590   +  promoter       Pc promoter (fragment): intI1 (promoter lies within the coding sequence); class 1 integron promoter
  12766..12822   +  CDS            GmR (fragment): gentamycin acetyltransferase; aacC1; confers resistance to gentamycin
  12833..13620   +  CDS            SmR (fragment): aminoglycoside adenylyltransferase (Murphy, 1985); aadA; confers resistance to spectinomycin and streptomycin
  13866..14454   +  rep_origin     ori: high-copy-number ColE1/pMB1/pBR322/pUC origin of replication
  14640..14780   -  misc_feature   bom: basis of mobility region from pBR322
  14882..14921   -  CDS            rop (fragment): Rop protein, which maintains plasmids at low copy number; rop
  15124..15318   -  rep_origin     pVS1 oriV: origin of replication for the Pseudomonas plasmid pVS1 (Heeb et al., 2000)
  15384..16457   -  CDS            pVS1 RepA: replication protein from the Pseudomonas plasmid pVS1 (Heeb et al., 2000)
  16886..17515   -  CDS            pVS1 StaA: stability protein from the Pseudomonas plasmid pVS1 (Heeb et al., 2000)
  18075..18476   -  CDS            Y4CG_SINFN (fragment): Protein inferred from homology: Swiss-Prot protein existence level 3. From Sinorhizobium fredii (strain NBRC 101917 / NGR234).
