[The description below was written by a language model from this plasmid's Addgene catalogue record and pLannotate feature annotations shown in this document.]
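Description:
pMpGWB337 is an empty Gateway destination binary vector, built on the pMpGWB300 backbone, for conditional gene expression and deletion in the liverwort Marchantia polymorpha. Nopaline-type right and left T-DNA borders, together with the pVS1 oriV, RepA and StaA functions, indicate delivery through Agrobacterium. A ColE1/pUC-type origin with a bom site supports high-copy propagation in E. coli. Bacterial selection uses spectinomycin (aadA, on the backbone) and chloramphenicol (CmR, inside the Gateway cassette). Because the cassette also carries the ccdB toxin gene, the unrecombined vector has to be kept in a ccdB-tolerant strain such as DB3.1. Transformed plants are selected with chlorsulfuron through an acetolactate synthase (ALS) coding sequence driven by an enhanced CaMV 35S promoter and ended by a CaMV poly(A) signal.

Within the T-DNA, the attR1–CmR–ccdB–attR2 cassette and a NOS terminator lie between two same-orientation loxP sites, followed directly by a Citrine coding sequence with its own NOS terminator. The catalogue lists the MpEF1alpha promoter. It is not annotated in either feature table, but presumably occupies the unannotated stretch upstream of the first loxP. After an LR reaction, the gene of interest is expressed from this floxed position. Cre-mediated excision then removes it and should bring Citrine under the promoter as a fluorescent marker of recombination. A second cassette encodes Cre, flanked by attB1 and attB2, fused to a fragment of the rat glucocorticoid receptor and terminated by NOS. According to the record it is controlled by a heat-inducible promoter, which is also not annotated. Recombination should therefore require both heat shock and a glucocorticoid ligand, giving tight control of gene deletion. The two sequence records (18,804 and 18,762 nt) carry the same features in the same order.
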