Addgene plasmid #68061: pMpGWB337
Purpose: (Empty Backbone) Gateway-based vector for Marchantia polymorpha to express a floxed gene, with an expression cassette for Cre-glucocorticoid receptor fusion protein under the control of heat-inducible promoter
Depositing lab: Takayuki Kohchi. Depositing organization: Kyoto University, Graduate School of Biostudies. Publication: Conditional Gene Expression/Deletion Systems for Marchantia polymorpha Using its Own Heat-shock Promoter and the Cre/loxP-mediated Site-specific Recombination. Nishihama R, Ishida S, Urawa H, Kamei Y, Kohchi T. Plant Cell Physiol. 2015 Jul 6. pii: pcv102. 10.1093/pcp/pcv102 PubMed 26148498.
Backbone
  Vector backbone: pMpGWB300
  Backbone manufacturer: Laboratory of Plant Molecular Biology, Graduate School of Biostudies, Kyoto University
  Backbone size (bp): 10455
  Vector type: Plant Expression, Cre/Lox
  Promoter: MpEF1alpha promoter
  Selectable markers: Chlorsulfuron
Growth in bacteria
  Bacterial resistance: Chloramphenicol and Spectinomycin, 25 & 50 μg/mL
  Growth temperature: 37°C
  Growth strain: DB3.1
  Copy number: High Copy
Gene/Insert
  Cloning method: Gateway Cloning
Terms and licenses: Academic/Nonprofit Terms; Industry Terms: Not Available to Industry
How to cite: pMpGWB337 was a gift from Takayuki Kohchi (Addgene plasmid # 68061 ; http://n2t.net/addgene:68061 ; RRID:Addgene_68061)
