>Addgene plasmid #68061 | pMpGWB337 | addgene partial sequence | sequence record 122955 | Cre-F 5'-tttacggcgctaaggatgac-3'
TGTCGGAGCCGCGCGAGATATGGCCCGCGCTGGAGTTTCAATACCGGAGATCATGCAAGCTGGTGGCTGG
ACCAATGTAAATATTGTCATGAACTATATCCGTAACCTGGATAGTGAAACAGGGGCAATGGTGCGCCTGC
TGGAAGATGGCGATAAGGGTGGGCGCGCCGACCCAGCTTTCTTGTACAAAGTGGTTGATAACAGCATGGC
TAGTGAAGCTCGAAAAACAAAGAAAAAAATCAAAGGGATTCAGCAAGCCACTGCAGGAGTCTCACAAGAC
ACTTCGGAAAATCCTAACAAAACAATAGTTCCTGCAGCATTACCACAGCTCACCCCTACCTTGGTGTCAC
TGCTGGAGGTGATTGAACCCGAGGTGTTGTATGCAGGATATGATAGCTCTGTTCCAGATTCAGCATGGAG
AATTATGACCACACTCAACATGTTAGGTGGGCGTCAAGTGATTGCAGCAGTGAAATGGGCAAAGGCGATA
CCAGGCTTCAGAAACTTACACCTGGATGACCAAATGACCCTGCTACAGTACTCATGGATGTTTCTCATGG
CATTTGCCCTGGGTTGGAGATCATACAGACAATCAAGTGGAAACCTGCTCTGCTTTGCTCCTGATCTGAT
TATTAATGAGCAGAGAATGTCTCTACCCTGCATGTATGACCAATGTAAACACATGCTGTTTGTCTCCTCT
GA
