>Addgene plasmid #68061 | pMpGWB337 | addgene partial sequence | sequence record 123815 | ccdb-rev 5'-ATATGCACCACCGGGTAAAG-3'
CCACAAACAGACGATAACGGCTCTCTCTTTTATAGGTGTAAACCTTAAACTGCATTTCACCAGCCCCTGT
TCTCGTCAGCAAAAGAGCCGTTCATTTCAATAAACCGGGCGACCTCAGCCATCCCTTCCTGATTTTCCGC
TTTCCAGCGTTCGGCACGCAGACGACGGGCTTCATTCTGCATGGTTGTGCTTACCAGACCGGAGATATTG
ACATCATATATGCCTTGAGCAACTGATAGCTGTCGCTGTCAACTGTCACTGTAATACGCTGCTTCATAGC
ATACCTCTTTTTGACATACTTCGGGTATACATATCAGTATATATTCTTATACCGCAAAAATCAGCGCGCA
AATACGCATACTGTTATCTGGCTTTTAGTAAGCCGGATCCAGATCTTTACGCCCCGCCCTGCCACTCATC
GCAGTACTGTTGTAATTCATTAAGCATTCTGCCGACATGGAAGCCATCACAAACGGCATGATGAACCTGA
ATCGCCAGCG
