>Addgene plasmid #68061 | pMpGWB337 | addgene partial sequence | sequence record 124386 | EXFP-internal-R 5'-GAACTCCAGCAGGACCATGT-3'
CGGACTGGTAGCTCAGGTAGTGGTTGTCGGGCAGCAGCACGGGGCCGTCGCCGATGGGGGTGTTCTGCTG
GTAGTGGTCGGCGAGCTGCACGCTGCCGTCCTCGATGTTGTGGCGGATCTTGAAGTTCACCTTGATGCCG
TTCTTCTGCTTGTCGGCCATGATATAGACGTTGTGGCTGTTGTAGTTGTACTCCAGCTTGTGCCCCAGGA
TGTTGCCGTCCTCCTTGAAGTCGATGCCCTTCAGCTCGATGCGGTTCACCAGGGTGTCGCCCTCGAACTT
CACCTCGGCGCGGGTCTTGTAGTTGCCGTCGTCCTTGAAGAAGATGGTGCGCTCCTGGACGTAGCCTTCG
GGCATGGCGGACTTGAAGAAGTCGTGCTGCTTCATGTGGTCGGGGTAGCGGGCGAAGCACATCAGGCCGT
AGCCGAAGGTGGTCACGAGGGTGGGCCAGGGCACGGGCAGCTTGCCGGTGGTGCAGATGAACTTCAGGGT
CAGCTTGCCGTAGGTGGCATCGCCCTCGCCCTCGCCGGACACGCTGAACTTGTGGCCGTTTACGTCGCCG
TCCAGCTCGACCAGGATGGGCACCACCCCGGTGAACAGCTCCTCGCCCTTGCTCACCATGGTGGATAACT
TCGTATAATGTATGCTATACGAAGTTATAGCTCACTCATTAGGCACCCCAGGCTTTACACTTTATGCTTC
CGGCTCGTATGTTGTGTGGAATTGTGAGCGGATAACAATTTCACACAGGA
